>Addgene plasmid #155245 | Ad-HisFlag-USP19CYT | addgene full sequence | sequence record 313957 | Addgene NGS Result
GCAAGCGCAAAGAGAAAGCAGGTAGCTTGCAGTGGGCTTACATGGCGATAGCTAGACTGGGCGGTTTTAT
GGACAGCAAGCGAACCGGAATTGCCAGCTGGGGCGCCCTCTGGTAAGGTTGGGAAGCCCTGCAAAGTAAA
CTGGATGGCTTTCTTGCCGCCAAGGATCTGATGGCGCAGGGGATCAAGCTCTGATCAAGAGACAGGATGA
GGATCGTTTCGCATGATTGAACAAGATGGATTGCACGCAGGTTCTCCGGCCGCTTGGGTGGAGAGGCTAT
TCGGCTATGACTGGGCACAACAGACAATCGGCTGCTCTGATGCCGCCGTGTTCCGGCTGTCAGCGCAGGG
GCGCCCGGTTCTTTTTGTCAAGACCGACCTGTCCGGTGCCCTGAATGAACTGCAAGACGAGGCAGCGCGG
CTATCGTGGCTGGCCACGACGGGCGTTCCTTGCGCAGCTGTGCTCGACGTTGTCACTGAAGCGGGAAGGG
ACTGGCTGCTATTGGGCGAAGTGCCGGGGCAGGATCTCCTGTCATCTCACCTTGCTCCTGCCGAGAAAGT
ATCCATCATGGCTGATGCAATGCGGCGGCTGCATACGCTTGATCCGGCTACCTGCCCATTCGACCACCAA
GCGAAACATCGCATCGAGCGAGCACGTACTCGGATGGAAGCCGGTCTTGTCGATCAGGATGATCTGGACG
AAGAGCATCAGGGGCTCGCGCCAGCCGAACTGTTCGCCAGGCTCAAGGCGAGCATGCCCGACGGCGAGGA
TCTCGTCGTGACCCATGGCGATGCCTGCTTGCCGAATATCATGGTGGAAAATGGCCGCTTTTCTGGATTC
ATCGACTGTGGCCGGCTGGGTGTGGCGGACCGCTATCAGGACATAGCGTTGGCTACCCGTGATATTGCTG
AAGAGCTTGGCGGCGAATGGGCTGACCGCTTCCTCGTGCTTTACGGTATCGCCGCTCCCGATTCGCAGCG
CATCGCCTTCTATCGCCTTCTTGACGAGTTCTTCTGAATTTTGTTAAAATTTTTGTTAAATCAGCTCATT
TTTTAACCAATAGGCCGAAATCGGCAAAATCCCTTATAAATCAAAAGAATAGACCGAGATAGGGT
[37 nt withheld, positions 1116-1152]
AAAGAACGTGGACTCCAACGTCAAAGG
[49 nt withheld, positions 1180-1228]
T
[91 nt withheld, positions 1230-1320]
G
[124 nt withheld, positions 1322-1445]
CCATTCGCCATTCAGGATCGAATTAATTCTTAATTAACATCATCAATAATATACCTTATTTTGGATTGAA
GCCAATATGATAATGAGGGGGTGGAGTTTGTGACGTGGCGCGGGGCGTGGGAACGGGGCGGGTGACGTAG
TAGTGTGGCGGAAGTGTGATGTTGCAAGTGTGGCGGAACACATGTAAGCGACGGATGTGGCAAAAGTGAC
GTTTTTGGTGTGCGCCGGTGTACACAGGAAGTGACAATTTTCGCGCGGTTTTAGGCGGATGTTGTAGTAA
ATTTGGGCGTAACCGAGTAAGATTTGGCCATTTTCGCGGGAAAACTGAATAAGAGGAAGTGAAATCTGAA
TAATTTTGTGTTACTCATAGCGCGTAATACTGTAATAGTAATCAATTACGGGGTCATTAGTTCATAGCCC
ATATATGGAGTTCCGCGTTACATAACTTACGGTAAATGGCCCGCCTGGCTGACCGCCCAACGACCCCCGC
CCATTGACGTCAATAATGACGTATGTTCCCATAGTAACGCCAATAGGGACTTTCCATTGACGTCAATGGG
TGGAGTATTTACGGTAAACTGCCCACTTGGCAGTACATCAAGTGTATCATATGCCAAGTACGCCCCCTAT
TGACGTCAATGACGGTAAATGGCCCGCCTGGCATTATGCCCAGTACATGACCTTATGGGACTTTCCTACT
TGGCAGTACATCTACGTATTAGTCATCGCTATTACCATGGTGATGCGGTTTTGGCAGTACATCAATGGGC
GTGGATAGCGGTTTGACTCACGGGGATTTCCAAGTCTCCACCCCATTGACGTCAATGGGAGTTTGTTTTG
GCACCAAAATCAACGGGACTTTCCAAAATGTCGTAACAACTCCGCCCCATTGACGCAAATGGGCGGTAGG
CGTGTACGGTGGGAGGTCTATATAAGCAGAGCTGGTTTAGTGAACCGTCAGATCCGCTAGAGATCTGCGG
CCGCTCTAGAGCCACCATGGCACATCATCATCATCATCACGACTACAAAGACCATGACGGTGATTATAAA
GATCATGACATCGATTACAAGGATGACGATGACAAGCGCCCGGGCTGCAGGAATTCGATGGGTCCATGTG
CTGGCACCAGTGCTACAGGCCCAAGGAGGGGGCCTCCGGGATTGGAGGAGGCAACTAGTAAGAAGAAACA
GAAGGATCGAGCAAACCAGGAAAGTAAGGATGGAGATCCTAGGAGAGTGTCCATGCCTCGAAAGGAGCCC
ACCAAAGATGAACTGTTGCTCGATTGGAGACAGAGTTCAGATAAGGTGGTTGTTAAGCTGCGCGTGGGAA
CAGGTCCCATATGTCTGGAGGAAGTAGATGCTGCTTTCACAGACACGGACTGTGTGGTGAGGCTTCCAGA
TGGTCGGCAGTGGGGTGGTGTCTTCTTTGCTGAAATACAAAGTTCTTGTACCAAAGTGCAGACTCACAAG
GGTGGTCTTCTACAGTTGGCACTACCAAAGAAGGTGCCTCTTCTCACGTGGCCCTCTCTCCTGAAGAAAC
CTCTAGGGACCCAAGAACTGGTGCCAGGATTGCGGTGCCAGGAGAACGGACAAGAACTGTCTCCCATTGC
CCTGGAGCCAGGTTCTGAGCCCCGCAGAGCTAAACAGGAAGCTCGAAACCAGAAGAGGGCCCAGGGCCGT
GGTGAGGTAGGCTCAGGGGCTAGCCCTGGGGCACAGGCAGGGCCCAGTGCCAAGAGGGCTGTTCATCTCT
GCAGAGGGCCAGAAGGTGAAGGGTCCATGGATGGGCCTGGCCCCCAGGGTGATGCCCCATCCTTCCTGTC
CGACTCAGCTACGCAGGTTGAGGCTGAGGAGCAGCTCCATGTTCCACCAGTGAACCCTCAAACAAGTCTC
TTGGGCTCAGAGAAGAATTTAGCCCTTTTGACAGTAGAGAAGACAGTGTCCCCCAGGAGTGACTCAGTCT
CCCCAGTCATGATCCGGAACAGAGACCCTGAGAAAGATGACCATTTCAAAGAGGAGATGGCAGTTGGAGC
TGATCCTGCAGCCTTAGCGGATGAACCAGAGTCTATGGTGAACCTGGCATTTGTCAAGAATGATTCGTAT
GAGAAGGGGCCGGATTCAGTGGTGGTGCACGTGTATGTGAAGGAGAGCCGCAGGGATACCTCTCGAGTAC
TTTTCCGAGAGCAGGACTTCACGCTGATCTTCCAGACCAGGGATGGAAATTTTCTGAGGCTGCATCCGGG
CTGTGGGCCCCACACCATCTTCCGCTGGCAGGTGAAGCTCAGGAACTTGATTGAGCCAGAGCAATGTACG
TTTTGTTTCACGGCCTCTCGAATCGATATCTGCCTCCGGAAGCGGCAGAGTCAGCGCTGGGGGGGACTGG
AGGCCCCTGCTACACGAGTGGGTGGTGCAAAGGTTGCCGTGCCGACAGGTCCAACCCCTTTGGATTCAAC
CCCTCCAGGAGGTGGCCCCCTCCCTCTGACTGGCCAGGAGGAAGCCAGGGCTGTAGAGAAGGAAAAACCC
AAGGCTCGGTCAGAGGACTCGGGGCTGGATGGTGTGGTGGCTCGCACCCCCTTGGAGCATGTTACCCCAA
AGCCAGAACCGCACTTGGCCTCGCCCAAACCCACATGTATGGTGCCTCCAATGCCTCATAGTCCAGTGAG
TGGAGATAGTGTGGAGGAGGATGAAGAGGAAGAGAAGAAGGTTTGTCTCCCAGGCTTTACTGGCCTCGTC
AACTTAGGGAACACCTGCTTCATGAATAGTGTCATTCAGTCTCTGTCCAACACTCGGGAGCTTCGTGACT
TCTTCCACGACCGATCCTTTGAGGCTGAGATTAACTACAATAACCCATTGGGGACTGGTGGGCGTCTGGC
TATTGGCTTCGCTGTGCTGCTCCGGGCCCTGTGGAAGGGCACTCACCAAGCCTTTCAACCCTCCAAGCTA
AAGGCCATTGTAGCAAGCAAGGCCAGCCAGTTTACAGGCTACGCACAGCATGATGCCCAAGAGTTCATGG
CTTTCTTGTTGGATGGGCTGCATGAAGACCTGAATCGGATCCAAAACAAACCCTACACAGAGACTGTGGA
CTCAGATGGGCGACCTGACGAGGTGGTGGCTGAAGAAGCATGGCAGCGGCACAAGATGAGGAACGACTCA
TTCATTGTGGACCTGTTTCAGGGCCAGTACAAGTCAAAGCTGGTGTGCCCTGTGTGTGCCAAGGTCTCCA
TCACTTTTGACCCGTTCCTTTATCTGCCGGTACCCTTGCCACAAAAGCAAAAGGTTCTCCCCATATATTA
TTTTGCCAGAGAGCCCCATAGCAAACCCATCAAGTTCCTGGTGAGCGTCAGCAAGGAGAACTCCAGCGCA
AGCGAAGTTTTGGAGTCCCTCTCTCAGAGTGTCCACGTGAAGCCTGAGAGCCTGCGCCTGGCTGAGGTAA
TTAAGAATCGTTTCCACCGTGTTTTCTTGCCCTCCCACTCACTGGATGCTGTGTCGCCAACGGACGTGCT
CCTGTGCTTTGAGCTGCTATCCCCAGAATTGGCTAAGGAGAGGGTAGTGGTGCTAGAGGTGCAGCAGCGC
CCCCAGGTACCCAGCATCCCTATCTCCAAGTGTGCAGCCTGCCAGCGGAAGCAGCAATCAGAAGATGAAA
AACTGAAGCGTTGTACCCGTTGCTACCGTGTGGGCTACTGCAACCAGTTCTGTCAGAAAACCCATTGGCC
TGACCACAAAGGCCTCTGCCGCCCCGAGAACATTGGCTACCCCTTCCTGGTCAGTGTACCTGCTTCACGC
CTCACTTATGCCCGTCTTGCTCAGCTACTAGAAGGTTATGCCCGGTACTCTGTGAGCGTATTCCAACCAC
CCTTCCAGCCTGGCCGAATGGCTTTGGAATCACAGAGCCCTGGCTGTACCACGTTGCTTTCAACCAGCTC
TCTGGAGGCTGGGGATAGTGAAAGAGAACCCATTCAGCCTTCTGAGCTCCAGTTGGTGACTCCTGTGGCT
GAGGGGGATACCGGGGCTCACCGCATGTGGCCACCTGCTGATCGGGGTCCTGTGCCTAGCACCAGTGGAA
TTTCTTCCGAGATGCTGGCCAGTGGGCCTATGGAAGGGTGTTCCTTGCTTGCTGGTGAGAGGGTGTCTCG
GCCTGAAGCTGCTGTGCCTGGGTACCAGCACTCACGTGAGTCTGTGAGCGCCCACACGCCCCAGTTCTTC
ATCTATAAAATTGATGCGTCAAGCCGTGAGCAGCGGCTGGAGGACAAAGGGGACACTCCACTGGAGCTAG
GTGATGACTGTAGCCTGGCTCTGGTGTGGCGGAACAACGAACGCCTTCAGGAGTTTGTGCTGGTGGCCTC
CAAGGAGCTGGAGTGTGCTGAAGACCCAGGCTCCGCTGGTGAGGCTGCCCGTGCTGGCCACTTCACCCTG
GACCAGTGCCTCAATCTCTTTACACGGCCTGAAGTGCTGGCACCTGAGGAAGCCTGGTACTGCCCACAGT
GCAAACAGCATCGAGAGGCCTCCAAGCAGCTGCTGCTGTGGCGCCTACCAAATGTGCTCATCGTGCAGCT
CAAGCGTTTCTCCTTTCGTAGCTTCATTTGGCGTGACAAGATCAATGACTTGGTGGAGTTTCCAGTTCGG
AACCTGGACTTGAGCAAGTTCTGTATTGGTCAGAAAGAGGAGCAGCTGCCTAGCTATGACCTGTATGCAG
TCATCAACCACTACGGAGGCATGATCGGCGGCCACTACACTGCCTGTGCACGGCTGCCCAGTGACCGTAG
TAGCCAGCGCAGTGACGTGGGCTGGCGCTTGTTTGATGACAGCACGGTGACAACAGTAGACGAGAGCCAG
GTGGTGACACGCTATGCCTATGTGCTCTTCTACCGTCGGCGGAACTCTCCTGTGGAGAGGCCCCCCAGGG
CAGCTCACGCTGAACACCACCCAGACCTAGGCCCTGCAGCCGAGGCTGCTGCCAGCCAGGGACTAGGCCC
TGGCCAGGCCCCCGAGGTGGCCCCCACGCGGACAGCCCCTGAACGATTCGTCCCCCCTGTGGACCGCCCA
GCCCCCACGTACAGCAACATGGAGGAGGTCGATTAGCAGGTCCGTAGACCTCGAGGGGGGGCCCGGTACC
CAATTCGCCCTATAGTGAGTCGTATTACGCGCGCTCACTGGCCGTCGTTTTACAACGTCGTGACTGGGAA
AACCCTGGCGTTACCCAACTTAATCGCCTTGCAGCACATCCCCCTTTCGCCAGCTGGCGTAATAGCGAAG
AGGCCCGCACCGATCGCCCTTCCCAACAGTTGCGCAGCCTGAATGGCGAATGGG
[124 nt withheld, positions 6750-6873]
C
[91 nt withheld, positions 6875-6965]
A
[49 nt withheld, positions 6967-7015]
CCTTTGACGTTGGAGTCCACGTTCTTT
[37 nt withheld, positions 7043-7079]
ACCCTATCTCGGTCTATTCTTTTGATTTATAAGGGATTTTGCCGATTTCGGCCTATTGGTTAAAAAATGA
GCTGATTTAACAAAAATTTAACGCGAATTTTAACAAAATATCCGATCGGTCGACGCCCGGGCCTCGAGTA
CCCATATGACGTTCCAGACTACGCGTATCCGTACGACGTTCCGGATTACGCTTACCCTTACGATGTACCT
GACTACGCTTAATAGCAATTCCTCGACGACTGCATAGGGTTACCCCCCTCTCCCTCCCCCCCCCCTAACG
TTACTGGCCGAAGTCGCTTGGAATAAGGCCGGTGTGCGTTTGTCTATATGTTATTTTCCACCATATTGCC
GTCTTTTGGCAATGTGAGGGCCCGGAAACCTGGCCCTGTCTTCTTGACGAGCATTCCTAGGGGTCTTTCC
CCTCTCGCCAAAGGAATGCAAGGTCTGTTGAATGTCGTGAAGGAAGCAGTTCCTCTGGAAGCTTCTTGAA
GACAAACAACGTCTGTAGCGACCCTTTGCAGGCAGCGGAACCCCCCACCTGGCGACAGGTGCCTCTGCGG
CCAAAAGCCACGTGTATAAGATACACCTGCAAAGGCGGCACAACCCCAGTGCCACGTTGTGAGTTGGATA
GTTGTGGAAAGAGTCAAATGGCTCTCCTCAAGCGTATTCAACAAGGGGCTGAAGGATGCCCAGAAGGTAC
CCCATTGTATGGGATCTGATCTGGGGCCTCGGTGCACATGCTTTACATGTGTTTAGTCGAGGTTAAAAAA
CGTCTAGGCCCCCCGAACCACGGGGACGTGGTTTTCCTTTGAAAAACACGATGATAATGGCCACAACCAT
GGTGAGCAAGCAGATCCTGAAGAACACCGGCCTGCAGGAGATCATGAGCTTCAAGGTGAACCTGGAGGGC
GTGGTGAACAACCACGTGTTCACCATGGAGGGCTGCGGCAAGGGCAACATCCTGTTCGGCAACCAGCTGG
TGCAGATCCGCGTGACCAAGGGCGCCCCCCTGCCCTTCGCCTTCGACATCCTGAGCCCCGCCTTCCAGTA
CGGCAACCGCACCTTCACCAAGTACCCCGAGGACATCAGCGACTTCTTCATCCAGAGCTTCCCCGCCGGC
TTCGTGTACGAGCGCACCCTGCGCTACGAGGACGGCGGCCTGGTGGAGATCCGCAGCGACATCAACCTGA
TCGAGGAGATGTTCGTGTACCGCGTGGAGTACAAGGGCCGCAACTTCCCCAACGACGGCCCCGTGATGAA
GAAGACCATCACCGGCCTGCAGCCCAGCTTCGAGGTGGTGTACATGAACGACGGCGTGCTGGTGGGCCAG
GTGATCCTGGTGTACCGCCTGAACAGCGGCAAGTTCTACAGCTGCCACATGCGCACCCTGATGAAGAGCA
AGGGCGTGGTGAAGGACTTCCCCGAGTACCACTTCATCCAGCACCGCCTGGAGAAGACCTACGTGGAGGA
CGGCGGCTTCGTGGAGCAGCACGAGACCGCCATCGCCCAGCTGACCAGCCTGGGCAAGCCCCTGGGCAGC
CTGCACGAGTGGGTGTAATAGGCGGCCATCCGATCCACCGGATCTAGATAACTGATCATAATCAGCCATA
CCACATTTGTAGAGGTTTTACTTGCTTTAAAAAACCTCCCACACCTCCCCCTGAACCTGAAACATAAAAT
GAATGCAATTGTTGTTGTTAACTTGTTTATTGCAGCTTATAATGGTTACAAATAAAGCAATAGCATCACA
AATTTCACAAATAAAGCATTTTTTTCACTGCATTCTAGTTGTGGTTTGTCCAAACTCATCAATGTATCTT
AACGCGGATCTGGGCGTGGTTAAGGGTGGGAAAGAATATATAAGGTGGGGGTCTTATGTAGTTTTGTATC
TGTTTTGCAGCAGCCGCCGCCGCCATGAGCACCAACTCGTTTGATGGAAGCATTGTGAGCTCATATTTGA
CAACGCGCATGCCCCCATGGGCCGGGGTGCGTCAGAATGTGATGGGCTCCAGCATTGATGGTCGCCCCGT
CCTGCCCGCAAACTCTACTACCTTGACCTACGAGACCGTGTCTGGAACGCCGTTGGAGACTGCAGCCTCC
GCCGCCGCTTCAGCCGCTGCAGCCACCGCCCGCGGGATTGTGACTGACTTTGCTTTCCTGAGCCCGCTTG
CAAGCAGTGCAGCTTCCCGTTCATCCGCCCGCGATGACAAGTTGACGGCTCTTTTGGCACAATTGGATTC
TTTGACCCGGGAACTTAATGTCGTTTCTCAGCAGCTGTTGGATCTGCGCCAGCAGGTTTCTGCCCTGAAG
GCTTCCTCCCCTCCCAATGCGGTTTAAAACATAAATAAAAAACCAGACTCTGTTTGGATTTGGATCAAGC
AAGTGTCTTGCTGTCTTTATTTAGGGGTTTTGCGCGCGCGGTAGGCCCGGGACCAGCGGTCTCGGTCGTT
GAGGGTCCTGTGTATTTTTTCCAGGACGTGGTAAAGGTGACTCTGGATGTTCAGATACATGGGCATAAGC
CCGTCTCTGGGGTGGAGGTAGCACCACTGCAGAGCTTCATGCTGCGGGGTGGTGTTGTAGATGATCCAGT
CGTAGCAGGAGCGCTGGGCGTGGTGCCTAAAAATGTCTTTCAGTAGCAAGCTGATTGCCAGGGGCAGGCC
CTTGGTGTAAGTGTTTACAAAGCGGTTAAGCTGGGATGGGTGCATACGTGGGGATATGAGATGCATCTTG
GACTGTATTTTTAGGTTGGCTATGTTCCCAGCCATATCCCTCCGGGGATTCATGTTGTGCAGAACCACCA
GCACAGTGTATCCGGTGCACTTGGGAAATTTGTCATGTAGCTTAGAAGGAAATGCGTGGAAGAACTTGGA
GACGCCCTTGTGACCTCCAAGATTTTCCATGCATTCGTCCATAATGATGGCAATGGGCCCACGGGCGGCG
GCCTGGGCGAAGATATTTCTGGGATCACTAACGTCATAGTTGTGTTCCAGGATGAGATCGTCATAGGCCA
TTTTTACAAAGCGCGGGCGGAGGGTGCCAGACTGCGGTATAATGGTTCCATCCGGCCCAGGGGCGTAGTT
ACCCTCACAGATTTGCATTTCCCACGCTTTGAGTTCAGATGGGGGGATCATGTCTACCTGCGGGGCGATG
AAGAAAACGGTTTCCGGGGTAGGGGAGATCAGCTGGGAAGAAAGCAGGTTCCTGAGCAGCTGCGACTTAC
CGCAGCCGGTGGGCCCGTAAATCACACCTATTACCGGCTGCAACTGGTAGTTAAGAGAGCTGCAGCTGCC
GTCATCCCTGAGCAGGGGGGCCACTTCGTTAAGCATGTCCCTGACTCGCATGTTTTCCCTGACCAAATCC
GCCAGAAGGCGCTCGCCGCCCAGCGATAGCAGTTCTTGCAAGGAAGCAAAGTTTTTCAACGGTTTGAGAC
CGTCCGCCGTAGGCATGCTTTTGAGCGTTTGACCAAGCAGTTCCAGGCGGTCCCACAGCTCGGTCACCTG
CTCTACGGCATCTCGATCCAGCATATCTCCTCGTTTCGCGGGTTGGGGCGGCTTTCGCTGTACGGCAGTA
GTCGGTGCTCGTCCAGACGGGCCAGGGTCATGTCTTTCCACGGGCGCAGGGTCCTCGTCAGCGTAGTCTG
GGTCACGGTGAAGGGGTGCGCTCCGGGCTGCGCGCTGGCCAGGGTGCGCTTGAGGCTGGTCCTGCTGGTG
CTGAAGCGCTGCCGGTCTTCGCCCTGCGCGTCGGCCAGGTAGCATTTGACCATGGTGTCATAGTCCAGCC
CCTCCGCGGCGTGGCCCTTGGCGCGCAGCTTGCCCTTGGAGGAGGCGCCGCACGAGGGGCAGTGCAGACT
TTTGAGGGCGTAGAGCTTGGGCGCGAGAAATACCGATTCCGGGGAGTAGGCATCCGCGCCGCAGGCCCCG
CAGACGGTCTCGCATTCCACGAGCCAGGTGAGCTCTGGCCGTTCGGGGTCAAAAACCAGGTTTCCCCCAT
GCTTTTTGATGCGTTTCTTACCTCTGGTTTCCATGAGCCGGTGTCCACGCTCGGTGACGAAAAGGCTGTC
CGTGTCCCCGTATACAGACTTGAGAGGCCTGTCCTCGAGCGGTGTTCCGCGGTCCTCCTCGTATAGAAAC
TCGGACCACTCTGAGACAAAGGCTCGCGTCCAGGCCAGCACGAAGGAGGCTAAGTGGGAGGGGTAGCGGT
CGTTGTCCACTAGGGGGTCCACTCGCTCCAGGGTGTGAAGACACATGTCGCCCTCTTCGGCATCAAGGAA
GGTGATTGGTTTGTAGGTGTAGGCCACGTGACCGGGTGTTCCTGAAGGGGGGCTATAAAAGGGGGTGGGG
GCGCGTTCGTCCTCACTCTCTTCCGCATCGCTGTCTGCGAGGGCCAGCTGTTGGGGTGAGTACTCCCTCT
GAAAAGCGGGCATGACTTCTGCGCTAAGATTGTCAGTTTCCAAAAACGAGGAGGATTTGATATTCACCTG
GCCCGCGGTGATGCCTTTGAGGGTGGCCGCATCCATCTGGTCAGAAAAGACAATCTTTTTGTTGTCAAGC
TTGGTGGCAAACGACCCGTAGAGGGCGTTGGACAGCAACTTGGCGATGGAGCGCAGGGTTTGGTTTTTGT
CGCGATCGGCGCGCTCCTTGGCCGCGATGTTTAGCTGCACGTATTCGCGCGCAACGCACCGCCATTCGGG
AAAGACGGTGGTGCGCTCGTCGGGCACCAGGTGCACGCGCCAACCGCGGTTGTGCAGGGTGACAAGGTCA
ACGCTGGTGGCTACCTCTCCGCGTAGGCGCTCGTTGGTCCAGCAGAGGCGGCCGCCCTTGCGCGAGCAGA
ATGGCGGTAGGGGGTCTAGCTGCGTCTCGTCCGGGGGGTCTGCGTCCACGGTAAAGACCCCGGGCAGCAG
GCGCGCGTCGAAGTAGTCTATCTTGCATCCTTGCAAGTCTAGCGCCTGCTGCCATGCGCGGGCGGCAAGC
GCGCGCTCGTATGGGTTGAGTGGGGGACCCCATGGCATGGGGTGGGTGAGCGCGGAGGCGTACATGCCGC
AAATGTCGTAAACGTAGAGGGGCTCTCTGAGTATTCCAAGATATGTAGGGTAGCATCTTCCACCGCGGAT
GCTGGCGCGCACGTAATCGTATAGTTCGTGCGAGGGAGCGAGGAGGTCGGGACCGAGGTTGCTACGGGCG
GGCTGCTCTGCTCGGAAGACTATCTGCCTGAAGATGGCATGTGAGTTGGATGATATGGTTGGACGCTGGA
AGACGTTGAAGCTGGCGTCTGTGAGACCTACCGCGTCACGCACGAAGGAGGCGTAGGAGTCGCGCAGCTT
GTTGACCAGCTCGGCGGTGACCTGCACGTCTAGGGCGCAGTAGTCCAGGGTTTCCTTGATGATGTCATAC
TTATCCTGTCCCTTTTTTTTCCACAGCTCGCGGTTGAGGACAAACTCTTCGCGGTCTTTCCAGTACTCTT
GGATCGGAAACCCGTCGGCCTCCGAACGGTAAGAGCCTAGCATGTAGAACTGGTTGACGGCCTGGTAGGC
GCAGCATCCCTTTTCTACGGGTAGCGCGTATGCCTGCGCGGCCTTCCGGAGCGAGGTGTGGGTGAGCGCA
AAGGTGTCCCTGACCATGACTTTGAGGTACTGGTATTTGAAGTCAGTGTCGTCGCATCCGCCCTGCTCCC
AGAGCAAAAAGTCCGTGCGCTTTTTGGAACGCGGATTTGGCAGGGCGAAGGTGACATCGTTGAAGAGTAT
CTTTCCCGCGCGAGGCATAAAGTTGCGTGTGATGCGGAAGGGTCCCGGCACCTCGGAACGGTTGTTAATT
ACCTGGGCGGCGAGCACGATCTCGTCAAAGCCGTTGATGTTGTGGCCCACAATGTAAAGTTCCAAGAAGC
GCGGGATGCCCTTGATGGAAGGCAATTTTTTAAGTTCCTCGTAGGTGAGCTCTTCAGGGGAGCTGAGCCC
GTGCTCTGAAAGGGCCCAGTCTGCAAGATGAGGGTTGGAAGCGACGAATGAGCTCCACAGGTCACGGGCC
ATTAGCATTTGCAGGTGGTCGCGAAAGGTCCTAAACTGGCGACCTATGGCCATTTTTTCTGGGGTGATGC
AGTAGAAGGTAAGCGGGTCTTGTTCCCAGCGGTCCCATCCAAGGTTCGCGGCTAGGTCTCGCGCGGCAGT
CACTAGAGGCTCATCTCCGCCGAACTTCATGACCAGCATGAAGGGCACGAGCTGCTTCCCAAAGGCCCCC
ATCCAAGTATAGGTCTCTACATCGTAGGTGACAAAGAGACGCTCGGTGCGAGGATGCGAGCCGATCGGGA
AGAACTGGATCTCCCGCCACCAATTGGAGGAGTGGCTATTGATGTGGTGAAAGTAGAAGTCCCTGCGACG
GGCCGAACACTCGTGCTGGCTTTTGTAAAAACGTGCGCAGTACTGGCAGCGGTGCACGGGCTGTACATCC
TGCACGAGGTTGACCTGACGACCGCGCACAAGGAAGCAGAGTGGGAATTTGAGCCCCTCGCCTGGCGGGT
TTGGCTGGTGGTCTTCTACTTCGGCTGCTTGTCCTTGACCGTCTGGCTGCTCGAGGGGAGTTACGGTGGA
TCGGACCACCACGCCGCGCGAGCCCAAAGTCCAGATGTCCGCGCGCGGCGGTCGGAGCTTGATGACAACA
TCGCGCAGATGGGAGCTGTCCATGGTCTGGAGCTCCCGCGGCGTCAGGTCAGGCGGGAGCTCCTGCAGGT
TTACCTCGCATAGACGGGTCAGGGCGCGGGCTAGATCCAGGTGATACCTAATTTCCAGGGGCTGGTTGGT
GGCGGCGTCGATGGCTTGCAAGAGGCCGCATCCCCGCGGCGCGACTACGGTACCGCGCGGCGGGCGGTGG
GCCGCGGGGGTGTCCTTGGATGATGCATCTAAAAGCGGTGACGCGGGCGAGCCCCCGGAGGTAGGGGGGG
CTCCGGACCCGCCGGGAGAGGGGGCAGGGGCACGTCGGCGCCGCGCGCGGGCAGGAGCTGGTGCTGCGCG
CGTAGGTTGCTGGCGAACGCGACGACGCGGCGGTTGATCTCCTGAATCTGGCGCCTCTGCGTGAAGACGA
CGGGCCCGGTGAGCTTGAACCTGAAAGAGAGTTCGACAGAATCAATTTCGGTGTCGTTGACGGCGGCCTG
GCGCAAAATCTCCTGCACGTCTCCTGAGTTGTCTTGATAGGCGATCTCGGCCATGAACTGCTCGATCTCT
TCCTCCTGGAGATCTCCGCGTCCGGCTCGCTCCACGGTGGCGGCGAGGTCGTTGGAAATGCGGGCCATGA
GCTGCGAGAAGGCGTTGAGGCCTCCCTCGTTCCAGACGCGGCTGTAGACCACGCCCCCTTCGGCATCGCG
GGCGCGCATGACCACCTGCGCGAGATTGAGCTCCACGTGCCGGGCGAAGACGGCGTAGTTTCGCAGGCGC
TGAAAGAGGTAGTTGAGGGTGGTGGCGGTGTGTTCTGCCACGAAGAAGTACATAACCCAGCGTCGCAACG
TGGATTCGTTGATATCCCCCAAGGCCTCAAGGCGCTCCATGGCCTCGTAGAAGTCCACGGCGAAGTTGAA
AAACTGGGAGTTGCGCGCCGACACGGTTAACTCCTCCTCCAGAAGACGGATGAGCTCGGCGACAGTGTCG
CGCACCTCGCGCTCAAAGGCTACAGGGGCCTCTTCTTCTTCTTCAATCTCCTCTTCCATAAGGGCCTCCC
CTTCTTCTTCTTCTGGCGGCGGTGGGGGAGGGGGGACACGGCGGCGACGACGGCGCACCGGGAGGCGGTC
GACAAAGCGCTCGATCATCTCCCCGCGGCGACGGCGCATGGTCTCGGTGACGGCGCGGCCGTTCTCGCGG
GGGCGCAGTTGGAAGACGCCGCCCGTCATGTCCCGGTTATGGGTTGGCGGGGGGCTGCCATGCGGCAGGG
ATACGGCGCTAACGATGCATCTCAACAATTGTTGTGTAGGTACTCCGCCGCCGAGGGACCTGAGCGAGTC
CGCATCGACCGGATCGGAAAACCTCTCGAGAAAGGCGTCTAACCAGTCACAGTCGCAAGGTAGGCTGAGC
ACCGTGGCGGGCGGCAGCGGGCGGCGGTCGGGGTTGTTTCTGGCGGAGGTGCTGCTGATGATGTAATTAA
AGTAGGCGGTCTTGAGACGGCGGATGGTCGACAGAAGCACCATGTCCTTGGGTCCGGCCTGCTGAATGCG
CAGGCGGTCGGCCATGCCCCAGGCTTCGTTTTGACATCGGCGCAGGTCTTTGTAGTAGTCTTGCATGAGC
CTTTCTACCGGCACTTCTTCTTCTCCTTCCTCTTGTCCTGCATCTCTTGCATCTATCGCTGCGGCGGCGG
CGGAGTTTGGCCGTAGGTGGCGCCCTCTTCCTCCCATGCGTGTGACCCCGAAGCCCCTCATCGGCTGAAG
CAGGGCTAGGTCGGCGACAACGCGCTCGGCTAATATGGCCTGCTGCACCTGCGTGAGGGTAGACTGGAAG
TCATCCATGTCCACAAAGCGGTGGTATGCGCCCGTGTTGATGGTGTAAGTGCAGTTGGCCATAACGGACC
AGTTAACGGTCTGGTGACCCGGCTGCGAGAGCTCGGTGTACCTGAGACGCGAGTAAGCCCTCGAGTCAAA
TACGTAGTCGTTGCAAGTCCGCACCAGGTACTGGTATCCCACCAAAAAGTGCGGCGGCGGCTGGCGGTAG
AGGGGCCAGCGTAGGGTGGCCGGGGCTCCGGGGGCGAGATCTTCCAACATAAGGCGATGATATCCGTAGA
TGTACCTGGACATCCAGGTGATGCCGGCGGCGGTGGTGGAGGCGCGCGGAAAGTCGCGGACGCGGTTCCA
GATGTTGCGCAGCGGCAAAAAGTGCTCCATGGTCGGGACGCTCTGGCCGGTCAGGCGCGCGCAATCGTTG
ACGCTCTAGCGTGCAAAAGGAGAGCCTGTAAGCGGGCACTCTTCCGTGGTCTGGTGGATAAATTCGCAAG
GGTATCATGGCGGACGACCGGGGTTCGAGCCCCGTATCCGGCCGTCCGCCGTGATCCATGCGGTTACCGC
CCGCGTGTCGAACCCAGGTGTGCGACGTCAGACAACGGGGGAGTGCTCCTTTTGGCTTCCTTCCAGGCGC
GGCGGCTGCTGCGCTAGCTTTTTTGGCCACTGGCCGCGCGCAGCGTAAGCGGTTAGGCTGGAAAGCGAAA
GCATTAAGTGGCTCGCTCCCTGTAGCCGGAGGGTTATTTTCCAAGGGTTGAGTCGCGGGACCCCCGGTTC
GAGTCTCGGACCGGCCGGACTGCGGCGAACGGGGGTTTGCCTCCCCGTCATGCAAGACCCCGCTTGCAAA
TTCCTCCGGAAACAGGGACGAGCCCCTTTTTTGCTTTTCCCAGATGCATCCGGTGCTGCGGCAGATGCGC
CCCCCTCCTCAGCAGCGGCAAGAGCAAGAGCAGCGGCAGACATGCAGGGCACCCTCCCCTCCTCCTACCG
CGTCAGGAGGGGCGACATCCGCGGTTGACGCGGCAGCAGATGGTGATTACGAACCCCCGCGGCGCCGGGC
CCGGCACTACCTGGACTTGGAGGAGGGCGAGGGCCTGGCGCGGCTAGGAGCGCCCTCTCCTGAGCGGCAC
CCAAGGGTGCAGCTGAAGCGTGATACGCGTGAGGCGTACGTGCCGCGGCAGAACCTGTTTCGCGACCGCG
AGGGAGAGGAGCCCGAGGAGATGCGGGATCGAAAGTTCCACGCAGGGCGCGAGCTGCGGCATGGCCTGAA
TCGCGAGCGGTTGCTGCGCGAGGAGGACTTTGAGCCCGACGCGCGAACCGGGATTAGTCCCGCGCGCGCA
CACGTGGCGGCCGCCGACCTGGTAACCGCATACGAGCAGACGGTGAACCAGGAGATTAACTTTCAAAAAA
GCTTTAACAACCACGTGCGTACGCTTGTGGCGCGCGAGGAGGTGGCTATAGGACTGATGCATCTGTGGGA
CTTTGTAAGCGCGCTGGAGCAAAACCCAAATAGCAAGCCGCTCATGGCGCAGCTGTTCCTTATAGTGCAG
CACAGCAGGGACAACGAGGCATTCAGGGATGCGCTGCTAAACATAGTAGAGCCCGAGGGCCGCTGGCTGC
TCGATTTGATAAACATCCTGCAGAGCATAGTGGTGCAGGAGCGCAGCTTGAGCCTGGCTGACAAGGTGGC
CGCCATCAACTATTCCATGCTTAGCCTGGGCAAGTTTTACGCCCGCAAGATATACCATACCCCTTACGTT
CCCATAGACAAGGAGGTAAAGATCGAGGGGTTCTACATGCGCATGGCGCTGAAGGTGCTTACCTTGAGCG
ACGACCTGGGCGTTTATCGCAACGAGCGCATCCACAAGGCCGTGAGCGTGAGCCGGCGGCGCGAGCTCAG
CGACCGCGAGCTGATGCACAGCCTGCAAAGGGCCCTGGCTGGCACGGGCAGCGGCGATAGAGAGGCCGAG
TCCTACTTTGACGCGGGCGCTGACCTGCGCTGGGCCCCAAGCCGACGCGCCCTGGAGGCAGCTGGGGCCG
GACCTGGGCTGGCGGTGGCACCCGCGCGCGCTGGCAACGTCGGCGGCGTGGAGGAATATGACGAGGACGA
TGAGTACGAGCCAGAGGACGGCGAGTACTAAGCGGTGATGTTTCTGATCAGATGATGCAAGACGCAACGG
ACCCGGCGGTGCGGGCGGCGCTGCAGAGCCAGCCGTCCGGCCTTAACTCCACGGACGACTGGCGCCAGGT
CATGGACCGCATCATGTCGCTGACTGCGCGCAATCCTGACGCGTTCCGGCAGCAGCCGCAGGCCAACCGG
CTCTCCGCAATTCTGGAAGCGGTGGTCCCGGCGCGCGCAAACCCCACGCACGAGAAGGTGCTGGCGATCG
TAAACGCGCTGGCCGAAAACAGGGCCATCCGGCCCGACGAGGCCGGCCTGGTCTACGACGCGCTGCTTCA
GCGCGTGGCTCGTTACAACAGCGGCAACGTGCAGACCAACCTGGACCGGCTGGTGGGGGATGTGCGCGAG
GCCGTGGCGCAGCGTGAGCGCGCGCAGCAGCAGGGCAACCTGGGCTCCATGGTTGCACTAAACGCCTTCC
TGAGTACACAGCCCGCCAACGTGCCGCGGGGACAGGAGGACTACACCAACTTTGTGAGCGCACTGCGGCT
AATGGTGACTGAGACACCGCAAAGTGAGGTGTACCAGTCTGGGCCAGACTATTTTTTCCAGACCAGTAGA
CAAGGCCTGCAGACCGTAAACCTGAGCCAGGCTTTCAAAAACTTGCAGGGGCTGTGGGGGGTGCGGGCTC
CCACAGGCGACCGCGCGACCGTGTCTAGCTTGCTGACGCCCAACTCGCGCCTGTTGCTGCTGCTAATAGC
GCCCTTCACGGACAGTGGCAGCGTGTCCCGGGACACATACCTAGGTCACTTGCTGACACTGTACCGCGAG
GCCATAGGTCAGGCGCATGTGGACGAGCATACTTTCCAGGAGATTACAAGTGTCAGCCGCGCGCTGGGGC
AGGAGGACACGGGCAGCCTGGAGGCAACCCTAAACTACCTGCTGACCAACCGGCGGCAGAAGATCCCCTC
GTTGCACAGTTTAAACAGCGAGGAGGAGCGCATTTTGCGCTACGTGCAGCAGAGCGTGAGCCTTAACCTG
ATGCGCGACGGGGTAACGCCCAGCGTGGCGCTGGACATGACCGCGCGCAACATGGAACCGGGCATGTATG
CCTCAAACCGGCCGTTTATCAACCGCCTAATGGACTACTTGCATCGCGCGGCCGCCGTGAACCCCGAGTA
TTTCACCAATGCCATCTTGAACCCGCACTGGCTACCGCCCCCTGGTTTCTACACCGGGGGATTCGAGGTG
CCCGAGGGTAACGATGGATTCCTCTGGGACGACATAGACGACAGCGTGTTTTCCCCGCAACCGCAGACCC
TGCTAGAGTTGCAACAGCGCGAGCAGGCAGAGGCGGCGCTGCGAAAGGAAAGCTTCCGCAGGCCAAGCAG
CTTGTCCGATCTAGGCGCTGCGGCCCCGCGGTCAGATGCTAGTAGCCCATTTCCAAGCTTGATAGGGTCT
CTTACCAGCACTCGCACCACCCGCCCGCGCCTGCTGGGCGAGGAGGAGTACCTAAACAACTCGCTGCTGC
AGCCGCAGCGCGAAAAAAACCTGCCTCCGGCATTTCCCAACAACGGGATAGAGAGCCTAGTGGACAAGAT
GAGTAGATGGAAGACGTACGCGCAGGAGCACAGGGACGTGCCAGGCCCGCGCCCGCCCACCCGTCGTCAA
AGGCACGACCGTCAGCGGGGTCTGGTGTGGGAGGACGATGACTCGGCAGACGACAGCAGCGTCCTGGATT
TGGGAGGGAGTGGCAACCCGTTTGCGCACCTTCGCCCCAGGCTGGGGAGAATGTTTTAAAAAAAAAAAAG
CATGATGCAAAATAAAAAACTCACCAAGGCCATGGCACCGAGCGTTGGTTTTCTTGTATTCCCCTTAGTA
TGCGGCGCGCGGCGATGTATGAGGAAGGTCCTCCTCCCTCCTACGAGAGTGTGGTGAGCGCGGCGCCAGT
GGCGGCGGCGCTGGGTTCTCCCTTCGATGCTCCCCTGGACCCGCCGTTTGTGCCTCCGCGGTACCTGCGG
CCTACCGGGGGGAGAAACAGCATCCGTTACTCTGAGTTGGCACCCCTATTCGACACCACCCGTGTGTACC
TGGTGGACAACAAGTCAACGGATGTGGCATCCCTGAACTACCAGAACGACCACAGCAACTTTCTGACCAC
GGTCATTCAAAACAATGACTACAGCCCGGGGGAGGCAAGCACACAGACCATCAATCTTGACGACCGGTCG
CACTGGGGCGGCGACCTGAAAACCATCCTGCATACCAACATGCCAAATGTGAACGAGTTCATGTTTACCA
ATAAGTTTAAGGCGCGGGTGATGGTGTCGCGCTTGCCTACTAAGGACAATCAGGTGGAGCTGAAATACGA
GTGGGTGGAGTTCACGCTGCCCGAGGGCAACTACTCCGAGACCATGACCATAGACCTTATGAACAACGCG
ATCGTGGAGCACTACTTGAAAGTGGGCAGACAGAACGGGGTTCTGGAAAGCGACATCGGGGTAAAGTTTG
ACACCCGCAACTTCAGACTGGGGTTTGACCCCGTCACTGGTCTTGTCATGCCTGGGGTATATACAAACGA
AGCCTTCCATCCAGACATCATTTTGCTGCCAGGATGCGGGGTGGACTTCACCCACAGCCGCCTGAGCAAC
TTGTTGGGCATCCGCAAGCGGCAACCCTTCCAGGAGGGCTTTAGGATCACCTACGATGATCTGGAGGGTG
GTAACATTCCCGCACTGTTGGATGTGGACGCCTACCAGGCGAGCTTGAAAGATGACACCGAACAGGGCGG
GGGTGGCGCAGGCGGCAGCAACAGCAGTGGCAGCGGCGCGGAAGAGAACTCCAACGCGGCAGCCGCGGCA
ATGCAGCCGGTGGAGGACATGAACGATCATGCCATTCGCGGCGACACCTTTGCCACACGGGCTGAGGAGA
AGCGCGCTGAGGCCGAAGCAGCGGCCGAAGCTGCCGCCCCCGCTGCGCAACCCGAGGTCGAGAAGCCTCA
GAAGAAACCGGTGATCAAACCCCTGACAGAGGACAGCAAGAAACGCAGTTACAACCTAATAAGCAATGAC
AGCACCTTCACCCAGTACCGCAGCTGGTACCTTGCATACAACTACGGCGACCCTCAGACCGGAATCCGCT
CATGGACCCTGCTTTGCACTCCTGACGTAACCTGCGGCTCGGAGCAGGTCTACTGGTCGTTGCCAGACAT
GATGCAAGACCCCGTGACCTTCCGCTCCACGCGCCAGATCAGCAACTTTCCGGTGGTGGGCGCCGAGCTG
TTGCCCGTGCACTCCAAGAGCTTCTACAACGACCAGGCCGTCTACTCCCAACTCATCCGCCAGTTTACCT
CTCTGACCCACGTGTTCAATCGCTTTCCCGAGAACCAGATTTTGGCGCGCCCGCCAGCCCCCACCATCAC
CACCGTCAGTGAAAACGTTCCTGCTCTCACAGATCACGGGACGCTACCGCTGCGCAACAGCATCGGAGGA
GTCCAGCGAGTGACCATTACTGACGCCAGACGCCGCACCTGCCCCTACGTTTACAAGGCCCTGGGCATAG
TCTCGCCGCGCGTCCTATCGAGCCGCACTTTTTGAGCAAGCATGTCCATCCTTATATCGCCCAGCAATAA
CACAGGCTGGGGCCTGCGCTTCCCAAGCAAGATGTTTGGCGGGGCCAAGAAGCGCTCCGACCAACACCCA
GTGCGCGTGCGCGGGCACTACCGCGCGCCCTGGGGCGCGCACAAACGCGGCCGCACTGGGCGCACCACCG
TCGATGACGCCATCGACGCGGTGGTGGAGGAGGCGCGCAACTACACGCCCACGCCGCCACCAGTGTCCAC
AGTGGACGCGGCCATTCAGACCGTGGTGCGCGGAGCCCGGCGCTATGCTAAAATGAAGAGACGGCGGAGG
CGCGTAGCACGTCGCCACCGCCGCCGACCCGGCACTGCCGCCCAACGCGCGGCGGCGGCCCTGCTTAACC
GCGCACGTCGCACCGGCCGACGGGCGGCCATGCGGGCCGCTCGAAGGCTGGCCGCGGGTATTGTCACTGT
GCCCCCCAGGTCCAGGCGACGAGCGGCCGCCGCAGCAGCCGCGGCCATTAGTGCTATGACTCAGGGTCGC
AGGGGCAACGTGTATTGGGTGCGCGACTCGGTTAGCGGCCTGCGCGTGCCCGTGCGCACCCGCCCCCCGC
GCAACTAGATTGCAAGAAAAAACTACTTAGACTCGTACTGTTGTATGTATCCAGCGGCGGCGGCGCGCAA
CGAAGCTATGTCCAAGCGCAAAATCAAAGAAGAGATGCTCCAGGTCATCGCGCCGGAGATCTATGGCCCC
CCGAAGAAGGAAGAGCAGGATTACAAGCCCCGAAAGCTAAAGCGGGTCAAAAAGAAAAAGAAAGATGATG
ATGATGAACTTGACGACGAGGTGGAACTGCTGCACGCTACCGCGCCCAGGCGACGGGTACAGTGGAAAGG
TCGACGCGTAAAACGTGTTTTGCGACCCGGCACCACCGTAGTCTTTACGCCCGGTGAGCGCTCCACCCGC
ACCTACAAGCGCGTGTATGATGAGGTGTACGGCGACGAGGACCTGCTTGAGCAGGCCAACGAGCGCCTCG
GGGAGTTTGCCTACGGAAAGCGGCATAAGGACATGCTGGCGTTGCCGCTGGACGAGGGCAACCCAACACC
TAGCCTAAAGCCCGTAACACTGCAGCAGGTGCTGCCCGCGCTTGCACCGTCCGAAGAAAAGCGCGGCCTA
AAGCGCGAGTCTGGTGACTTGGCACCCACCGTGCAGCTGATGGTACCCAAGCGCCAGCGACTGGAAGATG
TCTTGGAAAAAATGACCGTGGAACCTGGGCTGGAGCCCGAGGTCCGCGTGCGGCCAATCAAGCAGGTGGC
GCCGGGACTGGGCGTGCAGACCGTGGACGTTCAGATACCCACTACCAGTAGCACCAGTATTGCCACCGCC
ACAGAGGGCATGGAGACACAAACGTCCCCGGTTGCCTCAGCGGTGGCGGATGCCGCGGTGCAGGCGGTCG
CTGCGGCCGCGTCCAAGACCTCTACGGAGGTGCAAACGGACCCGTGGATGTTTCGCGTTTCAGCCCCCCG
GCGCCCGCGCCGTTCGAGGAAGTACGGCGCCGCCAGCGCGCTACTGCCCGAATATGCCCTACATCCTTCC
ATTGCGCCTACCCCCGGCTATCGTGGCTACACCTACCGCCCCAGAAGACGAGCAACTACCCGACGCCGAA
CCACCACTGGAACCCGCCGCCGCCGTCGCCGTCGCCAGCCCGTGCTGGCCCCGATTTCCGTGCGCAGGGT
GGCTCGCGAAGGAGGCAGGACCCTGGTGCTGCCAACAGCGCGCTACCACCCCAGCATCGTTTAAAAGCCG
GTCTTTGTGGTTCTTGCAGATATGGCCCTCACCTGCCGCCTCCGTTTCCCGGTGCCGGGATTCCGAGGAA
GAATGCACCGTAGGAGGGGCATGGCCGGCCACGGCCTGACGGGCGGCATGCGTCGTGCGCACCACCGGCG
GCGGCGCGCGTCGCACCGTCGCATGCGCGGCGGTATCCTGCCCCTCCTTATTCCACTGATCGCCGCGGCG
ATTGGCGCCGTGCCCGGAATTGCATCCGTGGCCTTGCAGGCGCAGAGACACTGATTAAAAACAAGTTGCA
TGTGGAAAAATCAAAATAAAAAGTCTGGACTCTCACGCTCGCTTGGTCCTGTAACTATTTTGTAGAATGG
AAGACATCAACTTTGCGTCTCTGGCCCCGCGACACGGCTCGCGCCCGTTCATGGGAAACTGGCAAGATAT
CGGCACCAGCAATATGAGCGGTGGCGCCTTCAGCTGGGGCTCGCTGTGGAGCGGCATTAAAAATTTCGGT
TCCACCGTTAAGAACTATGGCAGCAAGGCCTGGAACAGCAGCACAGGCCAGATGCTGAGGGATAAGTTGA
AAGAGCAAAATTTCCAACAAAAGGTGGTAGATGGCCTGGCCTCTGGCATTAGCGGGGTGGTGGACCTGGC
CAACCAGGCAGTGCAAAATAAGATTAACAGTAAGCTTGATCCCCGCCCTCCCGTAGAGGAGCCTCCACCG
GCCGTGGAGACAGTGTCTCCAGAGGGGCGTGGCGAAAAGCGTCCGCGCCCCGACAGGGAAGAAACTCTGG
TGACGCAAATAGACGAGCCTCCCTCGTACGAGGAGGCACTAAAGCAAGGCCTGCCCACCACCCGTCCCAT
CGCGCCCATGGCTACCGGAGTGCTGGGCCAGCACACACCCGTAACGCTGGACCTGCCTCCCCCCGCCGAC
ACCCAGCAGAAACCTGTGCTGCCAGGCCCGACCGCCGTTGTTGTAACCCGTCCTAGCCGCGCGTCCCTGC
GCCGCGCCGCCAGCGGTCCGCGATCGTTGCGGCCCGTAGCCAGTGGCAACTGGCAAAGCACACTGAACAG
CATCGTGGGTCTGGGGGTGCAATCCCTGAAGCGCCGACGATGCTTCTGATAGCTAACGTGTCGTATGTGT
GTCATGTATGCGTCCATGTCGCCGCCAGAGGAGCTGCTGAGCCGCCGCGCGCCCGCTTTCCAAGATGGCT
ACCCCTTCGATGATGCCGCAGTGGTCTTACATGCACATCTCGGGCCAGGACGCCTCGGAGTACCTGAGCC
CCGGGCTGGTGCAGTTTGCCCGCGCCACCGAGACGTACTTCAGCCTGAATAACAAGTTTAGAAACCCCAC
GGTGGCGCCTACGCACGACGTGACCACAGACCGGTCCCAGCGTTTGACGCTGCGGTTCATCCCTGTGGAC
CGTGAGGATACTGCGTACTCGTACAAGGCGCGGTTCACCCTAGCTGTGGGTGATAACCGTGTGCTGGACA
TGGCTTCCACGTACTTTGACATCCGCGGCGTGCTGGACAGGGGCCCTACTTTTAAGCCCTACTCTGGCAC
TGCCTACAACGCCCTGGCTCCCAAGGGTGCCCCAAATCCTTGCGAATGGGATGAAGCTGCTACTGCTCTT
GAAATAAACCTAGAAGAAGAGGACGATGACAACGAAGACGAAGTAGACGAGCAAGCTGAGCAGCAAAAAA
CTCACGTATTTGGGCAGGCGCCTTATTCTGGTATAAATATTACAAAGGAGGGTATTCAAATAGGTGTCGA
AGGTCAAACACCTAAATATGCCGATAAAACATTTCAACCTGAACCTCAAATAGGAGAATCTCAGTGGTAC
GAAACAGAAATTAATCATGCAGCTGGGAGAGTCCTAAAAAAGACTACCCCAATGAAACCATGTTACGGTT
CATATGCAAAACCCACAAATGAAAATGGAGGGCAAGGCATTCTTGTAAAGCAACAAAATGGAAAGCTAGA
AAGTCAAGTGGAAATGCAATTTTTCTCAACTACTGAGGCAGCCGCAGGCAATGGTGATAACTTGACTCCT
AAAGTGGTATTGTACAGTGAAGATGTAGATATAGAAACCCCAGACACTCATATTTCTTACATGCCCACTA
TTAAGGAAGGTAACTCACGAGAACTAATGGGCCAACAATCTATGCCCAACAGGCCTAATTACATTGCTTT
TAGGGACAATTTTATTGGTCTAATGTATTACAACAGCACGGGTAATATGGGTGTTCTGGCGGGCCAAGCA
TCGCAGTTGAATGCTGTTGTAGATTTGCAAGACAGAAACACAGAGCTTTCATACCAGCTTTTGCTTGATT
CCATTGGTGATAGAACCAGGTACTTTTCTATGTGGAATCAGGCTGTTGACAGCTATGATCCAGATGTTAG
AATTATTGAAAATCATGGAACTGAAGATGAACTTCCAAATTACTGCTTTCCACTGGGAGGTGTGATTAAT
ACAGAGACTCTTACCAAGGTAAAACCTAAAACAGGTCAGGAAAATGGATGGGAAAAAGATGCTACAGAAT
TTTCAGATAAAAATGAAATAAGAGTTGGAAATAATTTTGCCATGGAAATCAATCTAAATGCCAACCTGTG
GAGAAATTTCCTGTACTCCAACATAGCGCTGTATTTGCCCGACAAGCTAAAGTACAGTCCTTCCAACGTA
AAAATTTCTGATAACCCAAACACCTACGACTACATGAACAAGCGAGTGGTGGCTCCCGGGCTAGTGGACT
GCTACATTAACCTTGGAGCACGCTGGTCCCTTGACTATATGGACAACGTCAACCCATTTAACCACCACCG
CAATGCTGGCCTGCGCTACCGCTCAATGTTGCTGGGCAATGGTCGCTATGTGCCCTTCCACATCCAGGTG
CCTCAGAAGTTCTTTGCCATTAAAAACCTCCTTCTCCTGCCGGGCTCATACACCTACGAGTGGAACTTCA
GGAAGGATGTTAACATGGTTCTGCAGAGCTCCCTAGGAAATGACCTAAGGGTTGACGGAGCCAGCATTAA
GTTTGATAGCATTTGCCTTTACGCCACCTTCTTCCCCATGGCCCACAACACCGCCTCCACGCTTGAGGCC
ATGCTTAGAAACGACACCAACGACCAGTCCTTTAACGACTATCTC
[453 nt withheld, positions 26165-26617]
CAGCCCATGAGCCGTCAGGTGGTGGATGATACTAAATACAAGGACTACCAACAGGTGGGCATCCTACACC
AACACAACAACTCTGGATTTGTTGGCTACCTTGCCCCCACCATGCGCGAAGGACAGGCCTACCCTGCTAA
CTTCCCCTATCCGCTTATAGGCAAGACCGCAGTTGACAGCATTACCCAGAAAAAGTTTCTTTGCGATCGC
ACCCTTTGGCGCATCCCATTCTCCAGTAACTTTATGTCCATGGGCGCACTCACAGACCTGGGCCAAAACC
TTCTCTACGCCAACTCCGCCCACGCGCTAGACATGACTTTTGAGGTGGATCCCATGGACGAGCCCACCCT
TCTTTATGTTTTGTTTGAAGTCTTTGACGTGGTCCGTGTGCACCAGCCGCACCGCGGCGTCATCGAAACC
GTGTACCTGCGCACGCCCTTCTCGGCCGGCAACGCCACAACATAAAGAAGCAAGCAACATCAACAACAGC
TGCCGCCATGGGCTCCAGTGAGCAGGAACTGAAAGCCATTGTCAAAGATCTTGGTTGTGGGCCATATTTT
TTGGGCACCTATGACAAGCGCTTTCCAGGCTTTGTTTCTCCACACAAGCTCGCCTGCGCCATAGTCAATA
CGGCCGGTCGCGAGACTGGGGGCGTACACTGGATGGCCTTTGCCTGGAACCCGCACTCAAAAACATGCTA
CCTCTTTGAGCCCTTTGGCTTTTCTGACCAGCGACTCAAGCAGGTTTACCAGTTTGAGTACGAGTCACTC
CTGCGCCGTAGCGCCATTGCTTCTTCCCCCGACCGCTGTATAACGCTGGAAAAGTCCACCCAAAGCGTAC
AGGGGCCCAACTCGGCCGCCTGTGGACTATTCTGCTGCATGTTTCTCCACGCCTTTGCCAACTGGCCCCA
AACTCCCATGGATCACAACCCCACCATGAACCTTATTACCGGGGTACCCAACTCCATGCTCAACAGTCCC
CAGGTACAGCCCACCCTGCGTCGCAACCAGGAACAGCTCTACAGCTTCCTGGAGCGCCACTCGCCCTACT
TCCGCAGCCACAGTGCGCAGATTAGGAGCGCCACTTCTTTTTGTCACTTGAAAAACATGTAAAAATAATG
TACTAGAGACACTTTCAATAAAGGCAAATGCTTTTATTTGTACACTCTCGGGTGATTATTTACCCCCACC
CTTGCCGTCTGCGCCGTTTAAAAATCAAAGGGGTTCTGCCGCGCATCGCTATGCGCCACTGGCAGGGACA
CGTTGCGATACTGGTGTTTAGTGCTCCACTTAAACTCAGGCACAACCATCCGCGGCAGCTCGGTGAAGTT
TTCACTCCACAGGCTGCGCACCATCACCAACGCGTTTAGCAGGTCGGGCGCCGATATCTTGAAGTCGCAG
TTGGGGCCTCCGCCCTGCGCGCGCGAGTTGCGATACACAGGGTTGCAGCACTGGAACACTATCAGCGCCG
GGTGGTGCACGCTGGCCAGCACGCTCTTGTCGGAGATCAGATCCGCGTCCAGGTCCTCCGCGTTGCTCAG
GGCGAACGGAGTCAACTTTGGTAGCTGCCTTCCCAAAAAGGGCGCGTGCCCAGGCTTTGAGTTGCACTCG
CACCGTAGTGGCATCAAAAGGTGACCGTGCCCGGTCTGGGCGTTAGGATACAGCGCCTGCATAAAAGCCT
TGATCTGCTTAAAAGCCACCTGAGCCTTTGCGCCTTCAGAGAAGAACATGCCGCAAGACTTGCCGGAAAA
CTGATTGGCCGGACAGGCCGCGTCGTGCACGCAGCACCTTGCGTCGGTGTTGGAGATCTGCACCACATTT
CGGCCCCACCGGTTCTTCACGATCTTGGCCTTGCTAGACTGCTCCTTCAGCGCGCGCTGCCCGTTTTCGC
TCGTCACATCCATTTCAATCACGTGCTCCTTATTTATCATAATGCTTCCGTGTAGACACTTAAGCTCGCC
TTCGATCTCAGCGCAGCGGTGCAGCCACAACGCGCAGCCCGTGGGCTCGTGATGCTTGTAGGTCACCTCT
GCAAACGACTGCAGGTACGCCTGCAGGAATCGCCCCATCATCGTCACAAAGGTCTTGTTGCTGGTGAAGG
TCAGCTGCAACCCGCGGTGCTCCTCGTTCAGCCAGGTCTTGCATACGGCCGCCAGAGCTTCCACTTGGTC
AGGCAGTAGTTTGAAGTTCGCCTTTAGATCGTTATCCACGTGGTACTTGTCCATCAGCGCGCGCGCAGCC
TCCATGCCCTTCTCCCACGCAGACACGATCGGCACACTCAGCGGGTTCATCACCGTAATTTCACTTTCCG
CTTCGCTGGGCTCTTCCTCTTCCTCTTGCGTCCGCATACCACGCGCCACTGGGTCGTCTTCATTCAGCCG
CCGCACTGTGCGCTTACCTCCTTTGCCATGCTTGATTAGCACCGGTGGGTTGCTGAAACCCACCATTTGT
AGCGCCACATCTTCTCTTTCTTCCTCGCTGTCCACGATTACCTCTGGTGATGGCGGGCGCTCGGGCTTGG
GAGAAGGGCGCTTCTTTTTCTTCTTGGGCGCAATGGCCAAATCCGCCGCCGAGGTCGATGGCCGCGGGCT
GGGTGTGCGCGGCACCAGCGCGTCTTGTGATGAGTCTTCCTCGTCCTCGGACTCGATACGCCGCCTCATC
CGCTTTTTTGGGGGCGCCCGGGGAGGCGGCGGCGACGGGGACGGGGACGACACGTCCTCCATGGTTGGGG
GACGTCGCGCCGCACCGCGTCCGCGCTCGGGGGTGGTTTCGCGCTGCTCCTCTTCCCGACTGGCCATTTC
CTTCTCCTATAGGCAGAAAAAGATCATGGAGTCAGTCGAGAAGAAGGACAGCCTAACCGCCCCCTCTGAG
TTCGCCACCACCGCCTCCACCGATGCCGCCAACGCGCCTACCACCTTCCCCGTCGAGGCACCCCCGCTTG
AGGAGGAGGAAGTGATTATCGAGCAGGACCCAGGTTTTGTAAGCGAAGACGACGAGGACCGCTCAGTACC
AACAGAGGATAAAAAGCAAGACCAGGACAACGCAGAGGCAAACGAGGAACAAGTCGGGCGGGGGGACGAA
AGGCATGGCGACTACCTAGATGTGGGAGACGACGTGCTGTTGAAGCATCTGCAGCGCCAGTGCGCCATTA
TCTGCGACGCGTTGCAAGAGCGCAGCGATGTGCCCCTCGCCATAGCGGATGTCAGCCTTGCCTACGAACG
CCACCTATTCTCACCGCGCGTACCCCCCAAACGCCAAGAAAACGGCACATGCGAGCCCAACCCGCGCCTC
AACTTCTACCCCGTATTTGCCGTGCCAGAGGTGCTTGCCACCTATCACATCTTTTTCCAAAACTGCAAGA
TACCCCTATCCTGCCGTGCCAACCGCAGCCGAGCGGACAAGCAGCTGGCCTTGCGGCAGGGCGCTGTCAT
ACCTGATATCGCCTCGCTCAACGAAGTGCCAAAAATCTTTGAGGGTCTTGGACGCGACGAGAAGCGCGCG
GCAAACGCTCTGCAACAGGAAAACAGCGAAAATGAAAGTCACTCTGGAGTGTTGGTGGAACTCGAGGGTG
ACAACGCGCGCCTAGCCGTACTAAAACGCAGCATCGAGGTCACCCACTTTGCCTACCCGGCACTTAACCT
ACCCCCCAAGGTCATGAGCACAGTCATGAGTGAGCTGATCGTGCGCCGTGCGCAGCCCCTGGAGAGGGAT
GCAAATTTGCAAGAACAAACAGAGGAGGGCCTACCCGCAGTTGGCGACGAGCAGCTAGCGCGCTGGCTTC
AAACGCGCGAGCCTGCCGACTTGGAGGAGCGACGCAAACTAATGATGGCCGCAGTGCTCGTTACCGTGGA
GCTTGAGTGCATGCAGCGGTTCTTTGCTGACCCGGAGATGCAGCGCAAGCTAGAGGAAACATTGCACTAC
ACCTTTCGACAGGGCTACGTACGCCAGGCCTGCAAGATCTCCAACGTGGAGCTCTGCAACCTGGTCTCCT
ACCTTGGAATTTTGCACGAAAACCGCCTTGGGCAAAACGTGCTTCATTCCACGCTCAAGGGCGAGGCGCG
CCGCGACTACGTCCGCGACTGCGTTTACTTATTTCTATGCTACACCTGGCAGACGGCCATGGGCGTTTGG
CAGCAGTGCTTGGAGGAGTGCAACCTCAAGGAGCTGCAGAAACTGCTAAAGCAAAACTTGAAGGACCTAT
GGACGGCCTTCAACGAGCGCTCCGTGGCCGCGCACCTGGCGGACATCATTTTCCCCGAACGCCTGCTTAA
AACCCTGCAACAGGGTCTGCCAGACTTCACCAGTCAAAGCATGTTGCAGAACTTTAGGAACTTTATCCTA
GAGCGCTCAGGAATCTTGCCCGCCACCTGCTGTGCACTTCCTAGCGACTTTGTGCCCATTAAGTACCGCG
AATGCCCTCCGCCGCTTTGGGGCCACTGCTACCTTCTGCAGCTAGCCAACTACCTTGCCTACCACTCTGA
CATAATGGAAGACGTGAGCGGTGACGGTCTACTGGAGTGTCACTGTCGCTGCAACCTATGCACCCCGCAC
CGCTCCCTGGTTTGCAATTCGCAGCTGCTTAACGAAAGTCAAATTATCGGTACCTTTGAGCTGCAGGGTC
CCTCGCCTGACGAAAAGTCCGCGGCTCCGGGGTTGAAACTCACTCCGGGGCTGTGGACGTCGGCTTACCT
TCGCAAATTTGTACCTGAGGACTACCACGCCCACGAGATTAGGTTCTACGAAGACCAATCCCGCCCGCCT
AATGCGGAGCTTACCGCCTGCGTCATTACCCAGGGCCACATTCTTGGCCAATTGCAAGCCATCAACAAAG
CCCGCCAAGAGTTTCTGCTACGAAAGGGACGGGGGGTTTACTTGGACCCCCAGTCCGGCGAGGAGCTCAA
CCCAATCCCCCCGCCGCCGCAGCCCTATCAGCAGCAGCCGCGGGCCCTTGCTTCCCAGGATGGCACCCAA
AAAGAAGCTGCAGCTGCCGCCGCCACCCACGGACGAGGAGGAATACTGGGACAGTCAGGCAGAGGAGGTT
TTGGACGAGGAGGAGGAGGACATGATGGAAGACTGGGAGAGCCTAGACGAGGAAGCTTCCGAGGTCGAAG
AGGTGTCAGACGAAACACCGTCACCCTCGGTCGCATTCCCCTCGCCGGCGCCCCAGAAATCGGCAACCGG
TTCCAGCATGGCTACAACCTCCGCTCCTCAGGCGCCGCCGGCACTGCCCGTTCGCCGACCCAACCGTAGA
TGGGACACCACTGGAACCAGGGCCGGTAAGTCCAAGCAGCCGCCGCCGTTAGCCCAAGAGCAACAACAGC
GCCAAGGCTACCGCTCATGGCGCGGGCACAAGAACGCCATAGTTGCTTGCTTGCAAGACTGTGGGGGCAA
CATCTCCTTCGCCCGCCGCTTTCTTCTCTACCATCACGGCGTGGCCTTCCCCCGTAACATCCTGCATTAC
TACCGTCATCTCTACAGCCCATACTGCACCGGCGGCAGCGGCAGCAACAGCAGCGGCCACACAGAAGCAA
AGGCGACCGGATAGCAAGACTCTGACAAAGCCCAAGAAATCCACAGCGGCGGCAGCAGCAGGAGGAGGAG
CGCTGCGTCTGGCGCCCAACGAACCCGTATCGACCCGCGAGCTTAGAAACAGGATTTTTCCCACTCTGTA
TGCTATATTTCAACAGAGCAGGGGCCAAGAACAAGAGCTGAAAATAAAAAACAGGTCTCTGCGATCCCTC
ACCCGCAGCTGCCTGTATCACAAAAGCGAAGATCAGCTTCGGCGCACGCTGGAAGACGCGGAGGCTCTCT
TCAGTAAATACTGCGCGCTGACTCTTAAGGACTAGTTTCGCGCCCTTTCTCAAATTTAAGCGCGAAAACT
ACGTCATCTCCAGCGGCCACACCCGGCGCCAGCACCTGTTGTCAGCGCCATTATGAGCAAGGAAATTCCC
ACGCCCTACATGTGGAGTTACCAGCCACAAATGGGACTTGCGGCTGGAGCTGCCCAAGACTACTCAACCC
GAATAAACTACATGAGCGCGGGACCCCACATGATATCCCGGGTCAACGGAATACGCGCCCACCGAAACCG
AATTCTCCTGGAACAGGCGGCTATTACCACCACACCTCGTAATAACCTTAATCCCCGTAGTTGGCCCGCT
GCCCTGGTGTACCAGGAAAGTCCCGCTCCCACCACTGTGGTACTTCCCAGAGACGCCCAGGCCGAAGTTC
AGATGACTAACTCAGGGGCGCAGCTTGCGGGCGGCTTTCGTCACAGGGTGCGGTCGCCCGGGCAGGGTAT
AACTCACCTGACAATCAGAGGGCGAGGTATTCAGCTCAACGACGAGTCGGTGAGCTCCTCGCTTGGTCTC
CGTCCGGACGGGACATTTCAGATCGGCGGCGCCGGCCGCTCTTCATTCACGCCTCGTCAGGCAATCCTAA
CTCTGCAGACCTCGTCCTCTGAGCCGCGCTCTGGAGGCATTGGAACTCTGCAATTTATTGAGGAGTTTGT
GCCATCGGTCTACTTTAACCCCTTCTCGGGACCTCCCGGCCACTATCCGGATCAATTTATTCCTAACTTT
GACGCGGTAAAGGACTCGGCGGACGGCTACGACTGAATGTTAAGTGGAGAGGCAGAGCAACTGCGCCTGA
AACACCTGGTCCACTGTCGCCGCCACAAGTGCTTTGCCCGCGACTCCGGTGAGTTTTGCTACTTTGAATT
GCCCGAGGATCATATCGAGGGCCCGGCGCACGGCGTCCGGCTTACCGCCCAGGGAGAGCTTGCCCGTAGC
CTGATTCGGGAGTTTACCCAGCGCCCCCTGCTAGTTGAGCGGGACAGGGGACCCTGTGTTCTCACTGTGA
TTTGCAACTGTCCTAACCCTGGATTACATCAAGATCCTCTAGTTAATGTCAGGTCGCCTAAGTCGATTAA
CTAGAGTACCCGGGGATCTTATTCCCTTTAACTAATAAAAAAAAATAATAAAGCATCACTTACTTAAAAT
CAGTTAGCAAATTTCTGTCCAGTTTATTCAGCAGCACCTCCTTGCCCTCCTCCCAGCTCTGGTATTGCAG
CTTCCTCCTGGCTGCAAACTTTCTCCACAATCTAAATGGAATGTCAGTTTCCTCCTGTTCCTGTCCATCC
GCACCCACTATCTTCATGTTGTTGCAGATGAAGCGCGCAAGACCGTCTGAAGATACCTTCAACCCCGTGT
ATCCATATGACACGGAAACCGGTCCTCCAACTGTGCCTTTTCTTACTCCTCCCTTTGTATCCCCCAATGG
GTTTCAAGAGAGTCCCCCTGGGGTACTCTCTTTGCGCCTATCCGAACCTCTAGTTACCTCCAATGGCATG
CTTGCGCTCAAAATGGGCAACGGCCTCTCTCTGGACGAGGCCGGCAACCTTACCTCCCAAAATGTAACCA
CTGTGAGCCCACCTCTCAAAAAAACCAAGTCAAACATAAACCTGGAAATATCTGCACCCCTCACAGTTAC
CTCAGAAGCCCTAACTGTGGCTGCCGCCGCACCTCTAATGGTCGCGGGCAACACACTCACCATGCAATCA
CAGGCCCCGCTAACCGTGCACGACTCCAAACTTAGCATTGCCACCCAAGGACCCCTCACAGTGTCAGAAG
GAAAGCTAGCCCTGCAAACATCAGGCCCCCTCACCACCACCGATAGCAGTACCCTTACTATCACTGCCTC
ACCCCCTCTAACTACTGCCACTGGTAGCTTGGGCATTGACTTGAAAGAGCCCATTTATACACAAAATGGA
AAACTAGGACTAAAGTACGGGGCTCCTTTGCATGTAACAGACGACCTAAACACTTTGACCGTAGCAACTG
GTCCAGGTGTGACTATTAATAATACTTCCTTGCAAACTAAAGTTACTGGAGCCTTGGGTTTTGATTCACA
AGGCAATATGCAACTTAATGTAGCAGGAGGACTAAGGATTGATTCTCAAAACAGACGCCTTATACTTGAT
GTTAGTTATCCGTTTGATGCTCAAAACCAACTAAATCTAAGACTAGGACAGGGCCCTCTTTTTATAAACT
CAGCCCACAACTTGGATATTAACTACAACAAAGGCCTTTACTTGTTTACAGCTTCAAACAATTCCAAAAA
GCTTGAGGTTAACCTAAGCACTGCCAAGGGGTTGATGTTTGACGCTACAGCCATAGCCATTAATGCAGGA
GATGGGCTTGAATTTGGTTCACCTAATGCACCAAACACAAATCCCCTCAAAACAAAAATTGGCCATGGCC
TAGAATTTGATTCAAACAAGGCTATGGTTCCTAAACTAGGAACTGGCCTTAGTTTTGACAGCACAGGTGC
CATTACAGTAGGAAACAAAAATAATGATAAGCTAACTTTGTGGACCACACCAGCTCCATCTCCTAACTGT
AGACTAAATGCAGAGAAAGATGCTAAACTCACTTTGGTCTTAACAAAATGTGGCAGTCAAATACTTGCTA
CAGTTTCAGTTTTGGCTGTTAAAGGCAGTTTGGCTCCAATATCTGGAACAGTTCAAAGTGCTCATCTTAT
TATAAGATTTGACGAAAATGGAGTGCTACTAAACAATTCCTTCCTGGACCCAGAATATTGGAACTTTAGA
AATGGAGATCTTACTGAAGGCACAGCCTATACAAACGCTGTTGGATTTATGCCTAACCTATCAGCTTATC
CAAAATCTCACGGTAAAACTGCCAAAAGTAACATTGTCAGTCAAGTTTACTTAAACGGAGACAAAACTAA
ACCTGTAACACTAACCATTACACTAAACGGTACACAGGAAACAGGAGACACAACTCCAAGTGCATACTCT
ATGTCATTTTCATGGGACTGGTCTGGCCACAACTACATTAATGAAATATTTGCCACATCCTCTTACACTT
TTTCATACATTGCCCAAGAATAAAGAATCGTTTGTGTTATGTTTCAACGTGTTTATTTTTCAATTGCAGA
AAATTTCAAGTCATTTTTCATTCAGTAGTATAGCCCCACCACCACATAGCTTATACAGATCACCGTACCT
TAATCAAACTCACAGAACCCTAGTATTCAACCTGCCACCTCCCTCCCAACACACAGAGTACACAGTCCTT
TCTCCCCGGCTGGCCTTAAAAAGCATCATATCATGGGTAACAGACATATTCTTAGGTGTTATATTCCACA
CGGTTTCCTGTCGAGCCAAACGCTCATCAGTGATATTAATAAACTCCCCGGGCAGCTCACTTAAGTTCAT
GTCGCTGTCCAGCTGCTGAGCCACAGGCTGCTGTCCAACTTGCGGTTGCTTAACGGGCGGCGAAGGAGAA
GTCCACGCCTACATGGGGGTAGAGTCATAATCGTGCATCAGGATAGGGCGGTGGTGCTGCAGCAGCGCGC
GAATAAACTGCTGCCGCCGCCGCTCCGTCCTGCAGGAATACAACATGGCAGTGGTCTCCTCAGCGATGAT
TCGCACCGCCCGCAGCATAAGGCGCCTTGTCCTCCGGGCACAGCAGCGCACCCTGATCTCACTTAAATCA
GCACAGTAACTGCAGCACAGCACCACAATATTGTTCAAAATCCCACAGTGCAAGGCGCTGTATCCAAAGC
TCATGGCGGGGACCACAGAACCCACGTGGCCATCATACCACAAGCGCAGGTAGATTAAGTGGCGACCCCT
CATAAACACGCTGGACATAAACATTACCTCTTTTGGCATGTTGTAATTCACCACCTCCCGGTACCATATA
AACCTCTGATTAAACATGGCGCCATCCACCACCATCCTAAACCAGCTGGCCAAAACCTGCCCGCCGGCTA
TACACTGCAGGGAACCGGGACTGGAACAATGACAGTGGAGAGCCCAGGACTCGTAACCATGGATCATCAT
GCTCGTCATGATATCAATGTTGGCACAACACAGGCACACGTGCATACACTTCCTCAGGATTACAAGCTCC
TCCCGCGTTAGAACCATATCCCAGGGAACAACCCATTCCTGAATCAGCGTAAATCCCACACTGCAGGGAA
GACCTCGCACGTAACTCACGTTGTGCATTGTCAAAGTGTTACATTCGGGCAGCAGCGGATGATCCTCCAG
TATGGTAGCGCGGGTTTCTGTCTCAAAAGGAGGTAGACGATCCCTACTGTACGGAGTGCGCCGAGACAAC
CGAGATCGTGTTGGTCGTAGTGTCATGCCAAATGGAACGCCGGACGTAGTCATATTTCCTGAAGCAAAAC
CAGGTGCGGGCGTGACAAACAGATCTGCGTCTCCGGTCTCGCCGCTTAGATCGCTCTGTGTAGTAGTTGT
AGTATATCCACTCTCTCAAAGCATCCAGGCGCCCCCTGGCTTCGGGTTCTATGTAAACTCCTTCATGCGC
CGCTGCCCTGATAACATCCACCACCGCAGAATAAGCCACACCCAGCCAACCTACACATTCGTTCTGCGAG
TCACACACGGGAGGAGCGGGAAGAGCTGGAAGAACCATGTTTTTTTTTTTATTCCAAAAGATTATCCAAA
ACCTCAAAATGAAGATCTATTAAGTGAACGCGCTCCCCTCCGGTGGCGTGGTCAAACTCTACAGCCAAAG
AACAGATAATGGCATTTGTAAGATGTTGCACAATGGCTTCCAAAAGGCAAACGGCCCTCACGTCCAAGTG
GACGTAAAGGCTAAACCCTTCAGGGTGAATCTCCTCTATAAACATTCCAGCACCTTCAACCATGCCCAAA
TAATTCTCATCTCGCCACCTTCTCAATATATCTCTAAGCAAATCCCGAATATTAAGTCCGGCCATTGTAA
AAATCTGCTCCAGAGCGCCCTCCACCTTCAGCCTCAAGCAGCGAATCATGATTGCAAAAATTCAGGTTCC
TCACAGACCTGTATAAGATTCAAAAGCGGAACATTAACAAAAATACCGCGATCCCGTAGGTCCCTTCGCA
GGGCCAGCTGAACATAATCGTGCAGGTCTGCACGGACCAGCGCGGCCACTTCCCCGCCAGGAACCATGAC
AAAAGAACCCACACTGATTATGACACGCATACTCGGAGCTATGCTAACCAGCGTAGCCCCGATGTAAGCT
TGTTGCATGGGCGGCGATATAAAATGCAAGGTGCTGCTCAAAAAATCAGGCAAAGCCTCGCGCAAAAAAG
AAAGCACATCGTAGTCATGCTCATGCAGATAAAGGCAGGTAAGCTCCGGAACCACCACAGAAAAAGACAC
CATTTTTCTCTCAAACATGTCTGCGGGTTTCTGCATAAACACAAAATAAAATAACAAAAAAACATTTAAA
CATTAGAAGCCTGTCTTACAACAGGAAAAACAACCCTTATAAGCATAAGACGGACTACGGCCATGCCGGC
GTGACCGTAAAAAAACTGGTCACCGTGATTAAAAAGCACCACCGACAGCTCCTCGGTCATGTCCGGAGTC
ATAATGTAAGACTCGGTAAACACATCAGGTTGATTCACATCGGTCAGTGCTAAAAAGCGACCGAAATAGC
CCGGGGGAATACATACCCGCAGGCGTAGAGACAACATTACAGCCCCCATAGGAGGTATAACAAAATTAAT
AGGAGAGAAAAACACATAAACACCTGAAAAACCCTCCTGCCTAGGCAAAATAGCACCCTCCCGCTCCAGA
ACAACATACAGCGCTTCCACAGCGGCAGCCATAACAGTCAGCCTTACCAGTAAAAAAGAAAACCTATTAA
AAAAACACCACTCGACACGGCACCAGCTCAATCAGTCACAGTGTAAAAAAGGGCCAAGTGCAGAGCGAGT
ATATATAGGACTAAAAAATGACGTAACGGTTAAAGTCCACAAAAAACACCCAGAAAACCGCACGCGAACC
TACGCCCAGAAACGAAAGCCAAAAAACCCACAACTTCCTCAAATCGTCACTTCCGTTTTCCCACGTTACG
TCACTTCCCATTTTAAGAAAACTACAATTCCCAACACATACAAGTTACTCCGCCCTAAAACCTACGTCAC
CCGCCCCGTTCCCACGCCCCGCGCCACGTCACAAACTCCACCCCCTCATTATCATATTGGCTTCAATCCA
AAATAAGGTATATTATTGATGATGTTAATTAACATGCATGGATCCTACGTCTCGACCGATGCCCTTGAGA
GCCTTCAACCCAGTCAGCTCCTTCCGGTGGGCGCGGGGCATGACTATCGTCGCCGCACTTATGACTGTCT
TCTTTATCATGCAACTCGTAGGACAGGTGCCGGCAGCGCTCTGGGTCATTTTCGGCGAGGACCGCTTTCG
CTGGAGCGCGACGATGATCGGCCTGTCGCTTGCGGTATTCGGAATCTTGCACGCCCTCGCTCAAGCCTTC
GTCACTGGTCCCGCCACCAAACGTTTCGGCGAGAAGCAGGCCATTATCGCCGGCATGGCGGCCGACGCGC
TGGGCTACGTCTTGCTGGCGTTCGCGACGCGAGGCTGGATGGCCTTCCCCATTATGATTCTTCTCGCTTC
CGGCGGCATCGGGATGCCCGCGTTGCAGGCCATGCTGTCCAGGCAGGTAGATGACGACCATCAGGGACAG
CTTCAAGGATCGCTCGCGGCTCTTACCAGCCTAACTTCGATCATTGGACCGCTGATCGTCACGGCGATTT
ATGCCGCCTCGGCGAGCACATGGAACGGGTTGGCATGGATTGTAGGCGCCGCCCTATACCTTGTCTGCCT
CCCCGCGTTGCGTCGCGGTGCATGGAGCCGGGCCACCTCGACCTGAATGGAAGCCGGCGGCACCTCGCTA
ACGGATTCACCACTCCAAGAATTGGAGCCAATCAATTCTTGCGGAGAACTGTGAATGCGCAAACCAACCC
TTGGCAGAACATATCCATCGCGTCCGCCATCTCCAGCAGCCGCACGCGGCGCATCTCGGGCAGCGTTGGG
TCCTGGCCACGGGTGCGCATGATCGTGCTCCTGTCGTTGAGGACCCGGCTAGGCTGGCGGGGTTGCCTTA
CTGGTTAGCAGAATGAATCACCGATACGCGAGCGAACGTGAAGCGACTGCTGCTGCAAAACGTCTGCGAC
CTGAGCAACAACATGAATGGTCTTCGGTTTCCGTGTTTCGTAAAGTCTGGAAACGCGGAAGTCAGCGCCC
TGCACCATTATGTTCCGGATCTGCATCGCAGGATGCTGCTGGCTACCCTGTGGAACACCTACATCTGTAT
TAACGAAGCGCTGGCATTGACCCTGAGTGATTTTTCTCTGGTCCCGCCGCATCCATACCGCCAGTTGTTT
ACCCTCACAACGTTCCAGTAACCGGGCATGTTCATCATCAGTAACCCGTATCGTGAGCATCCTCTCTCGT
TTCATCGGTATCATTACCCCCATGAACAGAAATCCCCCTTACACGGAGGCATCAGTGACCAAACAGGAAA
AAACCGCCCTTAACATGGCCCGCTTTATCAGAAGCCAGACATTAACGCTTCTGGAGAAACTCAACGAGCT
GGACGCGGATGAACAGGCAGACATCTGTGAATCGCTTCACGACCACGCTGATGAGCTTTACCGCAGCTGC
CTCGCGCGTTTCGGTGATGACGGTGAAAACCTCTGACACATGCAGCTCCCGGAGACGGTCACAGCTTGTC
TGTAAGCGGATGCCGGGAGCAGACAAGCCCGTCAGGGCGCGTCAGCGGGTGTTGGCGGGTGTCGGGGCGC
AGCCATGACCCAGTCACGTAGCGATAGCGGAGTGTATACTGGCTTAACTATGCGGCATCAGAGCAGATTG
TACTGAGAGTGCACCATATGCGGTGTGAAATACCGCACAGATGCGTAAGGAGAAAATACCGCATCAGGCG
CTCTTCCGCTTCCTCGCTCACTGACTCGCTGCGCTCGGTCGTTCGGCTGCGGCGAGCGGTATCAGCTCAC
TCAAAGGCGGTAATACGGTTATCCACAGAATCAGGGGATAACGCAGGAAAGAACATGTGAGCAAAAGGCC
AGCAAAAGGCCAGGAACCGTAAAAAGGCCGCGTTGCTGGCGTTTTTCCATAGGCTCCGCCCCCCTGACGA
GCATCACAAAAATCGACGCTCAAGTCAGAGGTGGCGAAACCCGACAGGACTATAAAGATACCAGGCGTTT
CCCCCTGGAAGCTCCCTCGTGCGCTCTCCTGTTCCGACCCTGCCGCTTACCGGATACCTGTCCGCCTTTC
TCCCTTCGGGAAGCGTGGCGCTTTCTCATAGCTCACGCTGTAGGTATCTCAGTTCGGTGTAGGTCGTTCG
CTCCAAGCTGGGCTGTGTGCACGAACCCCCCGTTCAGCCCGACCGCTGCGCCTTATCCGGTAACTATCGT
CTTGAGTCCAACCCGGTAAGACACGACTTATCGCCACTGGCAGCAGCCACTGGTAACAGGATTAGCAGAG
CGAGGTATGTAGGCGGTGCTACAGAGTTCTTGAAGTGGTGGCCTAACTACGGCTACACTAGAAGGACAGT
ATTTGGTATCTGCGCTCTGCTGAAGCCAGTTACCTTCGGAAAAAGAGTTGGTAGCTCTTGATCCGGCAAA
CAAACCACCGCTGGTAGCGGTGGTTTTTTTGTTTGCAAGCAGCAGATTACGCGCAGAAAAAAAGGATCTC
AAGAAGATCCTTTGATCTTTTCTACGGGGTCTGACGCTCAGTGGAACGAAAACTCACGTTAAGGGATTTT
GGTCATGAGATTATCAAAAAGGATCTTCACCTAGATCCTTTTAAATTAAAAATGAAGTTTTAAATCAATC
TAAAGTATATATGAGTAAACTTGGTCTGACAGTTACCAATGCTTAATCAGTGAGGCACCTATCTCAGCGA
TCTGTCTATTTCGTTCATCCATAGTTGCCTGACTCCCCGTCGTGTAGATAACTACGATACGGGAGGGCTT
ACCATCTGGCCCCAGTGCTGCAATGATACCGCGAGACCCACGCTCACCGGCTCCAGATTTATCAGCAATA
AACCAGCCAGCCGGAAGGGCCGAGCGCAGAAGTGGTCCTGCAACTTTATCCGCCTCCATCCAGTCTATTA
ATTGTTGCCGGGAAGCTAGAGTAAGTAGTTCGCCAGTTAATAGTTTGCGCAACGTTGTTGCCATTGCTGC
AGCCATGAGATTATCAAAAAGGATCTTCACCTAGATCCTTTTCACGTAGAAAGCCAGTCCGCAGAAACGG
TGCTGACCCCGGATGAATGTCAGCTACTGGGCTATCTGGACAAGGGAAAAC
Features (pLannotate 1.2.2; 53 found; start..end, strand, type, name):
    223..1017    +  CDS            NeoR/KanR: aminoglycoside phosphotransferase from Tn5; aph(3')-II (or nptII); confers resistance to neomycin, kanamycin, and G418 (Geneticin®)
   1087..1445    -  rep_origin     f1 ori (sequence partly withheld): f1 bacteriophage origin of replication; arrow indicates direction of (+) strand synthesis
   1483..1585    +  repeat_region  ITR: inverted terminal repeat of human adenovirus serotype 5 inverted
   1673..1823    +  misc_signal    Ad5 Ψ: packaging signal for adenovirus serotype 5
   1881..2184    +  enhancer       CMV enhancer: human cytomegalovirus immediate early enhancer
   2185..2388    +  promoter       CMV promoter: human cytomegalovirus (CMV) immediate early promoter
   2466..2531    +  CDS            3xFLAG: three tandem FLAG® epitope tags, followed by an enterokinase cleavage site
   2534..2554    +  misc_feature   MCS (fragment): pBluescript multiple cloning site
   2565..6404    +  CDS            Usp19 (fragment): UBP19_RAT - Experimental evidence at protein level: Swiss-Prot protein existence level 1. Deubiquitinating enzyme that regulates the degradation of various proteins. Deubiquitinates and prevents proteasomal degradation of RNF123 which in turn stimulates CDKN1B ubiquitin-dependent degradation thereby playing a role in cell proliferation. Involved in decreased protein synthesis in atrophying skeletal muscle. Modulates transcription of major myofibrillar proteins. Also involved in turnover of endoplasmic-reticulum-associated degradation (ERAD) substrates. Regulates the stability of BIRC2/c-IAP1 a
   6527..6555    +  misc_feature   MCS (fragment): pBluescript multiple cloning site
   6564..6582    -  promoter       T7 promoter: promoter for bacteriophage T7 RNA polymerase
   6590..6745    +  CDS            lacZα (fragment): LacZα fragment of β-galactosidase; lacZ fragment
   6750..7178    +  rep_origin     f1 ori (sequence partly withheld): f1 bacteriophage origin of replication; arrow indicates direction of (+) strand synthesis
   7221..7243    +  CDS            3xHA (fragment): three tandem HA epitope tags
   7334..7917    +  misc_feature   IRES2: internal ribosome entry site (IRES) of the encephalomyocarditis virus (EMCV)
   7918..8637    +  CDS            hrGFP: humanized Renilla green fluorescent protein mammalian codon-optimized
   8672..8756    +  CDS            large T antigen (fragment): large T antigen from SV40 (simian virus 40)
   8779..8900    +  polyA_signal   SV40 poly(A) signal: SV40 polyadenylation signal
   8994..9413    +  CDS            IX: CAP9_ADE05 - Experimental evidence at protein level: Swiss-Prot protein existence level 1. Structural component of the virion that acts as a cement protein on the capsid exterior and forms triskelion structures consisting of three molecules that stabilize three hexon trimers at the center of each icosahedral facet and fixes the peripentonal hexons. Dispensable for assembly. During virus entry, recruits the anterograde motor kinesin-1 to the capsid docked at the nuclear pore complex thereby subjecting the docked capsid to a pulling force. The resulting tension leads to capsid disruption, disper
   9500..10729   -  CDS            IVa2 (fragment): PKG1_ADEM1 - Protein inferred from homology: Swiss-Prot protein existence level 3. Component of the packaging machinery which encapsidates the viral DNA into preformed capsids and transcriptional activator of the viral major late promoter (MLP). Binds, along with packaging proteins 2 and 3, to the specific packaging sequence on the left end of viral genomic DNA and displays ATPase activity thereby providing the power stroke of the packaging machinery. The activity of packaging protein IVa2 is stimulated by protein 33K which acts as a terminase. May be the protein that pumps DNA into the capsid
  10585..13752   -  CDS            POL: DPOL_ADE05 - Experimental evidence at protein level: Swiss-Prot protein existence level 1. Eukaryotic-type DNA polymerase involved in viral genomic replication. DNA synthesis is protein primed, and acts in a strand displacement replication. Assembles in complex with viral pTP, DBP, host NFIA and host POU2F1/OCT1 on viral origin of replication. The polymerase covalently transfers dCMP onto pTP, thereby initiating complementary strand synthesis. From Human adenovirus C serotype 5 (HAdV-5) (Human adenovirus 5).
  13971..15974   -  CDS            PTP: TERM_ADE05 - Experimental evidence at protein level: Swiss-Prot protein existence level 1. Protein covalently bound to the viral DNA that acts as a primer for viral genomic replication by DNA strand displacement. Assembles on the viral origin of replication in an initiation complex with viral polymerase, DBP, host NFIA and host POU2F1/OCT1. During initiation, the polymerase covalently couples the first dCTP with Ser- 580 of pTP. The terminal protein stimulates the template activity over 20 fold compared to protein-free templates. Neo-synthesized viral genomes are linked to two preterminal prot
  16003..16159   +  ncRNA          VA: Accession: RF00102 - VA RNA
  16258..16415   +  ncRNA          VA: Accession: RF00102 - VA RNA
  16433..17677   +  CDS            L1: PKG3_ADE05 - Experimental evidence at protein level: Swiss-Prot protein existence level 1. Involved in viral genome packaging through its interaction with packaging proteins 1 and 2. After proteolytic cleavage by adenovirus protease, L1 52/55k protein is removed from the capsid during viral maturation. From Human adenovirus C serotype 5 (HAdV-5) (Human adenovirus 5).
  17701..19455   +  CDS            CAP3_ADE05: Experimental evidence at protein level: Swiss-Prot protein existence level 1. Structural component of the virion that acts as a cement protein on the capsid exterior and which mediates the interactions between the hexons, including the peripentonal hexons, and reaches all the way to the penton vertices. Two hexon linking proteins IIIa, one from each facet, stabilize the unique edge interface between a pair of facets. As the virus enters the host cell, hexon linking proteins IIIa are shed concomitant with virion acidification in the endosome. During virus assembly, seems to play a role in the s
  19539..21251   +  CDS            L2: CAPSP_ADE05 - Experimental evidence at protein level: Swiss-Prot protein existence level 1. Major capsid protein that self-associates to form penton base pentamers, each in the shape of a pentagon, situated at the 12 vertices of the pseudo T=25 capsid. Involved in virus secondary attachment to host cell after initial attachment by the fiber protein. Binds host integrin heterodimer ITGAV-ITGB5 (alphaV-beta5) thereby triggering clathrin-mediated endocytosis of virions. Mediates initial virus attachment to CXADR-negative cells. Binding to integrins ITGAV-ITGB5 also seems to induce macropinocytosi
  21261..21854   +  CDS            L2: NP_ADE02 - Experimental evidence at protein level: Swiss-Prot protein existence level 1. Plays a role in the inhibition of host immune response within the nucleus. Interacts with cellular nucleosomes and immobilizes the host immune danger signal HMGB1 on chromatin. In turn, prevents HMGB1 release out of the cell and thus decreases inflammation. Plays also a role in the wrapping and condensation of the viral DNA. May also promote viral genome import into the nucleus. From Human adenovirus C serotype 2 (HAdV-2) (Human adenovirus 2).
  21927..23030   +  CDS            L2: CORE5_ADE05 - Experimental evidence at protein level: Swiss-Prot protein existence level 1. Associates loosely with the viral DNA to form an outer shell around the nucleoprotein-DNA complex and links it with the capsid by binding the endosome lysis protein. Dissociates from the viral genome during entry. Might be involved in nuclear capsid assembly of the viral particles through its association with NPM1/nucleophosmin. From Human adenovirus C serotype 5 (HAdV-5) (Human adenovirus 5).
  23061..23300   +  CDS            COR10_ADE02: Experimental evidence at protein level: Swiss-Prot protein existence level 1. [Pre-core protein X]: Interacts with the viral DNA and aids in tightly condensing it within the capsid. Cleavage of pre-core protein X may serve to partially relax this structure within the mature virion prior to its entry into the nucleus. From Human adenovirus C serotype 2 (HAdV-2) (Human adenovirus 2).
  23386..24135   +  CDS            L3: CAP6_ADE05 - Experimental evidence at protein level: Swiss-Prot protein existence level 1. [Protease cofactor]: Cofactor that activates the viral protease. Binds to viral protease in a 1:1 ratio. From Human adenovirus C serotype 5 (HAdV-5) (Human adenovirus 5).
  24224..27079   +  CDS            L3 (sequence partly withheld): CAPSH_ADE05 - Experimental evidence at protein level: Swiss-Prot protein existence level 1. Major capsid protein that self-associates to form 240 hexon trimers, each in the shape of a hexagon, building most of the pseudo T=25 capsid. Assembled into trimeric units with the help of the chaperone shutoff protein. Transported by pre-protein VI to the nucleus where it associates with other structural proteins to form an empty capsid. Might be involved, through its interaction with host dyneins, in the intracellular microtubule-dependent transport of incoming viral capsid to the nucleus. From Human
  27115..27726   +  CDS            L3: PRO_ADE05 - Experimental evidence at transcript level: Swiss-Prot protein existence level 2. Cleaves viral precursor proteins (pTP, pIIIa, pVI, pVII, pVIII, and pX) inside newly assembled particles giving rise to mature virions. Protease complexed to its cofactor slides along the viral DNA to specifically locate and cleave the viral precursors. Mature virions have a weakened organization compared to the unmature virions, thereby facilitating subsequent uncoating. Without maturation, the particle lacks infectivity and is unable to uncoat. Late in adenovirus infection, in the cytoplasm, may part
  27828..29414   -  CDS            DBP: DNB2_ADE05 - Experimental evidence at protein level: Swiss-Prot protein existence level 1. Plays a role in the elongation phase of viral strand displacement replication by unwinding the template in an ATP- independent fashion, employing its capacity to form multimers. Also enhances the rate of initiation. Released from template upon second strand synthesis. Assembles in complex with viral pTP, viral pol, host NFIA and host POU2F1/OCT1 on viral origin of replication. Covers the whole ssDNA genome during synthesis. The complementary strand synthesis induces its relese from DNA template. May inhi
  29443..31863   +  CDS            L4: SHUT_ADE05 - Experimental evidence at protein level: Swiss-Prot protein existence level 1. Protein that inhibits host translation while promoting late viral translation by ribosome shunting. Blocks host cap-dependent translation by binding to eIF4G, displacing MKNK1 from cap initiation complexes and preventing EIF4E phosphorylation. Binds to the tripartite leader sequence of viral late mRNAs and recruits host eIF4G, PABPC1/poly-A binding protein and 40S ribosomes subunits on viral mRNAs, allowing ribosome shunting and efficient translation of late viral mRNAs even though conventional translati
  32076..32459   +  CDS            SF33K_ADE02 (fragment): Experimental evidence at protein level: Swiss-Prot protein existence level 1. Probably functions as the small terminase that is part of the molecular motor that translocates genomic DNA in empty capsid during DNA packaging. This motor is located at a unique vertex and comprises at least the IVa2 ATPase, the small terminase 33K and probably a portal. Forms a ring-like structure of about 17 nm in which genomic DNA is translocated into the capsid. Stimulates IVa2 ATPase activity in the presence of the viral genome. Once the DNA is packaged, the terminase detaches: the 33K protein is present in th
  32550..33230   +  CDS            L4: CAP8_ADE02 - Experimental evidence at protein level: Swiss-Prot protein existence level 1. [Hexon-linking protein-C]: Structural component of the virion that acts as a cement protein on the capsid interior and which glue the peripentonal hexons and group-of-nine hexons together. From Human adenovirus C serotype 2 (HAdV-2) (Human adenovirus 2).
  33234..33512   +  CDS            E312_ADE02 (fragment): Experimental evidence at protein level: Swiss-Prot protein existence level 1. From Human adenovirus C serotype 2 (HAdV-2) (Human adenovirus 2).
  33610..33774   -  CDS            UXP_ADE05 (fragment): Experimental evidence at transcript level: Swiss-Prot protein existence level 2. Might play a role in viral replication since it is associated with viral replication centers. Seems to have an effect on DBP localization. From Human adenovirus C serotype 5 (HAdV-5) (Human adenovirus 5).
  33785..35527   +  CDS            SPIKE_ADE05: Experimental evidence at protein level: Swiss-Prot protein existence level 1. Forms spikes that protrude from each vertex of the icosahedral capsid. Interacts with host coxsackievirus and adenovirus receptor CXADR located at the cell tight junctions to provide virion initial attachment to target cell. The fiber protein binds to CXADR with a higher affinity than CXADR binds to itself, thereby blocking the cell-cell adhesion function of CXADR dimers and leading to local disruption of the tight junction. Fiber protein present on neo- synthesized particles may thus disrupt the junctional integrity
  35660..35737   -  CDS            E417_ADE03: Protein predicted: Swiss-Prot protein existence level 4. From Human adenovirus B serotype 3 (HAdV-3) (Human adenovirus 3).
  35939..36820   -  CDS            E434_ADE02: Experimental evidence at protein level: Swiss-Prot protein existence level 1. Plays a major role to prevent cellular inhibition of viral genome replication by nuclear bodies. Assembles an SCF-like E3 ubiquitin ligase complex based on the cellular proteins ELOB, ELOC, CUL5 and RBX1, in cooperation with viral E1B-55K. This viral RING-type ligase ubiquitinates cellular substrates prior to proteasomal degradation: p53/TP53, LIG4, MRE11-RAD50-NBS1 (MRN) complex, ITGA3, DAXX and BLM. From Human adenovirus C serotype 2 (HAdV-2) (Human adenovirus 2).
  37099..37446   -  CDS            E411_ADE05: Experimental evidence at protein level: Swiss-Prot protein existence level 1. From Human adenovirus C serotype 5 (HAdV-5) (Human adenovirus 5).
  37446..37835   -  CDS            E4RF2_ADE02: Protein predicted: Swiss-Prot protein existence level 4. From Human adenovirus C serotype 2 (HAdV-2) (Human adenovirus 2).
  37886..38269   -  CDS            E4RF1_ADE02: Experimental evidence at protein level: Swiss-Prot protein existence level 1. May modulate tight-junctions functions of infected cells through interactions with PDZ proteins. E4 ORF1 has ben show for Adenovirus 9 to interact with protein involved in tight junction regulation. May play a role in mTOR activation by activating PI3- kinase, thus overriding cellular checkpoint for translation. From Human adenovirus C serotype 2 (HAdV-2) (Human adenovirus 2).
  38579..38681   -  repeat_region  ITR: inverted terminal repeat of human adenovirus serotype 5 inverted
  38709..39333   +  CDS            TcR (fragment): tetracycline efflux protein; tet; confers resistance to tetracycline
  39575..39955   -  CDS            YPB1_ECOLX: Protein predicted: Swiss-Prot protein existence level 4. From Escherichia coli.
  39972..40163   +  CDS            rop: Rop protein, which maintains plasmids at low copy number; rop
  40265..40405   +  misc_feature   bom: basis of mobility region from pBR322
  40591..41179   -  rep_origin     ori: high-copy-number ColE1/pMB1/pBR322/pUC origin of replication
  41351..41665   -  CDS            bla(M) (fragment): β-lactamase lacking the signal sequence; bla(M); allows cytosolic expression of β-lactamase
  41710..191     +  CDS            tnpA (fragment) (across the origin): TN5P_ECOLX - Also known as tnp. Experimental evidence at protein level: Swiss-Prot protein existence level 1. Mediates transposition of transposon Tn5 by a 'cut and paste' mechanism. First, the monomeric transposase binds the 19 bp inverted DNA repeats flanking the transposon. Then, dimerization of the DNA- bound transposase creates a synaptic DNA complex. After nicking of the first DNA strand, excision of the transposon proceeds through a series of intermediates. The transposase then mediates the insertion of the transposon at a new site by strand transfer. The activity of the wild- type tran
