[The description below was written by a language model from this plasmid's Addgene catalogue record and pLannotate feature annotations shown in this document.]
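Description:
Ad-HisFlag-USP19CYT is a large (about 41.8 kb) recombinant adenoviral plasmid built in the AdEasy system, the product of combining a pShuttle-IRES-hrGFP-1 shuttle vector with the pAdEasy human adenovirus serotype 5 backbone. It is maintained in E. coli as a low-copy plasmid under kanamycin selection. The annotated bacterial portion contains a Tn5-derived NeoR/KanR gene, a pBR322-type ori with rop and bom, f1 origins, and non-functional fragments of tetracycline and β-lactamase genes. Between the two Ad5 inverted terminal repeats lie the Ad5 packaging signal (Ψ) and most of the viral genome, including the polymerase, preterminal protein, DNA-binding protein, VA RNAs, the late capsid and core proteins (hexon, penton base, fiber and others) and E4 reading frames. No E1 genes are annotated and only a fragment of E3 appears. This is consistent with a replication-defective vector that must be rescued in a complementing packaging cell line.

The expression cassette sits where E1 would normally lie. A CMV enhancer/promoter drives the cytoplasmic isoform of rat USP19, a deubiquitinating enzyme, carrying an N-terminal 6xHis-3xFLAG tag; the feature table detects the 3xFLAG element but does not separately call the His tag. Downstream, after some residual cloning-vector sequence (MCS fragments, T7 promoter, lacZα fragment, f1 ori), an EMCV IRES directs translation of humanized Renilla GFP from the same transcript, which ends at an SV40 polyadenylation signal. Green fluorescence therefore marks transduced cells that express the tagged enzyme. The plasmid is intended for generating adenoviruses that express cytoplasmic USP19, and the associated work concerns its role in muscle cell differentiation and unfolded-protein response signalling.
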