Addgene plasmid #155245: Ad-HisFlag-USP19CYT
Purpose: for generating adenoviruses expressing the cytoplasmic isoform of rat USP19
Depositing lab: Simon Wing. Depositing organization: Research Institute of the McGill University Health Centre. Publication: USP19 deubiquitinating enzyme inhibits muscle cell differentiation by suppressing unfolded-protein response signaling. Wiles B, Miao M, Coyne E, Larose L, Cybulsky AV, Wing SS. Mol Biol Cell. 2015 Mar 1;26(5):913-23. doi: 10.1091/mbc.E14-06-1129. Epub 2015 Jan 7. PubMed 25568336.
Backbone
  Vector backbone: pAdEasy/pShuttle-IRES-hrGFP-1
  Backbone manufacturer: Agilent
  Backbone size w/o insert (bp): 38900
  Vector type: Adenoviral
Growth in bacteria
  Bacterial resistance: Kanamycin, 50 μg/mL
  Growth temperature: 37°C
  Growth strain: NEB Stable
  Copy number: Low Copy
Gene/Insert
  Gene/Insert name: USP19 (Cytoplasmic isoform) (alt name: GFP)
  Species: R. norvegicus (rat)
  Insert size (bp): 3969
  Entrez Gene: Usp19
  Promoter: CMV
  Tag / fusion protein: 6XHis-3XFlag (N terminal on insert)
  Cloning method: Ligation Independent Cloning
Terms and licenses: Academic/Nonprofit Terms; Industry Terms: Not Available to Industry
How to cite: Ad-HisFlag-USP19CYT was a gift from Simon Wing (Addgene plasmid # 155245 ; http://n2t.net/addgene:155245 ; RRID:Addgene_155245)
